# Supplementary material for: Monitoring of compound resting membrane potentials of cell cultures with ratiometric genetically encoded voltage indicators
Source: Commun Biol. 2021 Oct 7;4:1164. doi: 10.1038/s42003-021-02675-0 (PMC8497494; doi:10.1038/s42003-021-02675-0)
Supplement: Supplementary file 5 — Supplementary Data 3 [file 42003_2021_2675_MOESM5_ESM.zip › rASAP_hSlo1_coex.gb]

LOCUS       rASAP_hSlo1_Zero        9854 bp ds-DNA     circular     25-AUG-2021
DEFINITION  .
ACCESSION   
VERSION     
SOURCE      .
  ORGANISM  .
COMMENT     
COMMENT     
COMMENT     ApEinfo:methylated:1
FEATURES             Location/Qualifiers
     primer_bind     complement(7696..7716)
                     /locus_tag="M13-rev"
                     /label="M13-rev"
                     /ApEinfo_label="M13-rev"
                     /ApEinfo_fwdcolor="cyan"
                     /ApEinfo_revcolor="green"
                     /ApEinfo_graphicformat="arrow_data {{0 1 2 0 0 -1} {} 0}
                     width 5 offset 0"
     misc_feature    4029..7370
                     /locus_tag="hSlo1"
                     /label="hSlo1"
                     /ApEinfo_label="hSlo1"
                     /ApEinfo_fwdcolor="#0080ff"
                     /ApEinfo_revcolor="#0080ff"
                     /ApEinfo_graphicformat="arrow_data {{0 1 2 0 0 -1} {} 0}
                     width 5 offset 0"
     primer_bind     863..882
                     /locus_tag="T7"
                     /label="T7"
                     /ApEinfo_label="T7"
                     /ApEinfo_fwdcolor="cyan"
                     /ApEinfo_revcolor="green"
                     /ApEinfo_graphicformat="arrow_data {{0 1 2 0 0 -1} {} 0}
                     width 5 offset 0"
     rep_origin      3230..3536
                     /locus_tag="F1 ori"
                     /label="F1 ori"
                     /ApEinfo_label="F1 ori"
                     /ApEinfo_fwdcolor="gray50"
                     /ApEinfo_revcolor="gray50"
                     /ApEinfo_graphicformat="arrow_data {{0 1 2 0 0 -1} {} 0}
                     width 5 offset 0"
     misc_binding    complement(7722..7744)
                     /locus_tag="LacO"
                     /label="LacO"
                     /ApEinfo_label="LacO"
                     /ApEinfo_fwdcolor="#6495ed"
                     /ApEinfo_revcolor="#6495ed"
                     /ApEinfo_graphicformat="arrow_data {{0 1 2 0 0 -1} {} 0}
                     width 5 offset 0"
     exon            1609..2892
                     /locus_tag="ASAP_I67T_Q397R_R415Q"
                     /label="ASAP_I67T_Q397R_R415Q"
                     /ApEinfo_label="ASAP_I67T_Q397R_R415Q"
                     /ApEinfo_fwdcolor="#0080ff"
                     /ApEinfo_revcolor="#c83a90"
                     /ApEinfo_graphicformat="arrow_data {{0 1 2 0 0 -1} {} 0}
                     width 5 offset 0"
     CDS             complement(8861..9520)
                     /locus_tag="AmpR"
                     /label="AmpR"
                     /ApEinfo_label="AmpR"
                     /ApEinfo_fwdcolor="#008040"
                     /ApEinfo_revcolor="#008040"
                     /ApEinfo_graphicformat="arrow_data {{0 1 2 0 0 -1} {} 0}
                     width 5 offset 0"
     CDS             901..1602
                     /note="mKATE2"
                     /locus_tag="mKate2"
                     /label="mKate2"
                     /ApEinfo_label="mKate2"
                     /ApEinfo_fwdcolor="#ff8080"
                     /ApEinfo_revcolor="#008040"
                     /ApEinfo_graphicformat="arrow_data {{0 1 2 0 0 -1} {} 0}
                     width 5 offset 0"
     misc_feature    7533..7652
                     /locus_tag="SV_40_PA_Terminator"
                     /label="SV_40_PA_Terminator"
                     /ApEinfo_label="SV_40_PA_Terminator"
                     /ApEinfo_fwdcolor="#800000"
                     /ApEinfo_revcolor="#800000"
                     /ApEinfo_graphicformat="arrow_data {{0 1 2 0 0 -1} {} 0}
                     width 5 offset 0"
     promoter        3668..3936
                     /locus_tag="SV_40_Promoter"
                     /label="SV_40_Promoter"
                     /ApEinfo_label="SV_40_Promoter"
                     /ApEinfo_fwdcolor="#ff8000"
                     /ApEinfo_revcolor="green"
                     /ApEinfo_graphicformat="arrow_data {{0 1 2 0 0 -1} {} 0}
                     width 5 offset 0"
     misc_feature    2940..3167
                     /locus_tag="bGH_PA_Terminator"
                     /label="bGH_PA_Terminator"
                     /ApEinfo_label="bGH_PA_Terminator"
                     /ApEinfo_fwdcolor="#800000"
                     /ApEinfo_revcolor="#800000"
                     /ApEinfo_graphicformat="arrow_data {{0 1 2 0 0 -1} {} 0}
                     width 5 offset 0"
     misc_feature    260..812
                     /locus_tag="CMV_Promoter_Variant3"
                     /label="CMV_Promoter_Variant3"
                     /ApEinfo_label="CMV_Promoter_Variant3"
                     /ApEinfo_fwdcolor="#ff8040"
                     /ApEinfo_revcolor="green"
                     /ApEinfo_graphicformat="arrow_data {{0 1 2 0 0 -1} {} 0}
                     width 5 offset 0"
     misc_feature    5016..5018
                     /locus_tag="K330"
                     /label="K330"
                     /ApEinfo_label="K330"
                     /ApEinfo_fwdcolor="#8080ff"
                     /ApEinfo_revcolor="green"
                     /ApEinfo_graphicformat="arrow_data {{0 1 2 0 0 -1} {} 0}
                     width 5 offset 0"
     misc_feature    5352..5354
                     /locus_tag="M442"
                     /label="M442"
                     /ApEinfo_label="M442"
                     /ApEinfo_fwdcolor="#8080ff"
                     /ApEinfo_revcolor="green"
                     /ApEinfo_graphicformat="arrow_data {{0 1 2 0 0 -1} {} 0}
                     width 5 offset 0"
     misc_feature    4971..4973
                     /locus_tag="F315"
                     /label="F315"
                     /ApEinfo_label="F315"
                     /ApEinfo_fwdcolor="#8080ff"
                     /ApEinfo_revcolor="green"
                     /ApEinfo_graphicformat="arrow_data {{0 1 2 0 0 -1} {} 0}
                     width 5 offset 0"
ORIGIN
        1 GACGGATCGG GAGATCTCCC GATCCCCTAT GGTGCACTCT CAGTACAATC TGCTCTGATG
       61 CCGCATAGTT AAGCCAGTAT CTGCTCCCTG CTTGTGTGTT GGAGGTCGCT GAGTAGTGCG
      121 CGAGCAAAAT TTAAGCTACA ACAAGGCAAG GCTTGACCGA CAATTGCATG AAGAATCTGC
      181 TTAGGGTTAG GCGTTTTGCG CTGCTTCGCG ATGTACGGGC CAGATATACG CGTTGACATT
      241 GATTATTGAC TAGTTATTAA TAGTAATCAA TTACGGGGTC ATTAGTTCAT AGCCCATATA
      301 TGGAGTTCCG CGTTACATAA CTTACGGTAA ATGGCCCGCC TGGCTGACCG CCCAACGACC
      361 CCCGCCCATT GACGTCAATA ATGACGTATG TTCCCATAGT AACGCCAATA GGGACTTTCC
      421 ATTGACGTCA ATGGGTGGAG TATTTACGGT AAACTGCCCA CTTGGCAGTA CATCAAGTGT
      481 ATCATATGCC AAGTACGCCC CCTATTGACG TCAATGACGG TAAATGGCCC GCCTGGCATT
      541 ATGCCCAGTA CATGACCTTA TGGGACTTTC CTACTTGGCA GTACATCTAC GTATTAGTCA
      601 TCGCTATTAC CATGGTGATG CGGTTTTGGC AGTACATCAA TGGGCGTGGA TAGCGGTTTG
      661 ACTCACGGGG ATTTCCAAGT CTCCACCCCA TTGACGTCAA TGGGAGTTTG TTTTGGCACC
      721 AAAATCAACG GGACTTTCCA AAATGTCGTA ACAACTCCGC CCCATTGACG CAAATGGGCG
      781 GTAGGCGTGT ACGGTGGGAG GTCTATATAA GCAGAGCTCT CTGGCTAACT AGAGAACCCA
      841 CTGCTTACTG GCTTATCGAA ATTAATACGA CTCACTATAG GGAGACCCAA GCTGGCTAGC
      901 ATGCACATGG TCAGCGAGCT GATCAAGGAA AACATGCACA TGAAACTGTA CATGGAGGGG
      961 ACTGTGAACA ATCACCATTT CAAATGCACC TCCGAGGGCG AAGGGAAGCC CTACGAGGGC
     1021 ACACAGACTA TGAGGATCAA GGCAGTGGAG GGAGGACCAC TGCCATTCGC CTTTGACATT
     1081 CTGGCTACCT CATTCATGTA CGGCAGCAAA ACCTTCATCA ATCACACTCA GGGGATTCCC
     1141 GACTTCTTTA AGCAGTCTTT CCCTGAAGGC TTTACTTGGG AGCGAGTGAC CACATACGAG
     1201 GATGGAGGCG TCCTGACCGC CACACAGGAC ACAAGTCTGC AGGATGGCTG TCTGATCTAT
     1261 AACGTGAAGA TTCGCGGGGT CAACTTTCCC AGTAATGGAC CTGTGATGCA GAAGAAAACC
     1321 CTGGGATGGG AGGCTTCAAC TGAAACCCTG TACCCAGCAG ACGGAGGACT GGAGGGACGA
     1381 GCAGATATGG CTCTGAAACT GGTGGGCGGG GGACACCTGA TCTGCAACCT GAAGACTACC
     1441 TATCGGTCCA AGAAACCTGC TAAGAATCTG AAAATGCCAG GCGTGTACTA TGTGGACCGG
     1501 AGACTGGAGA GAATTAAGGA AGCAGATAAA GAGACCTACG TGGAGCAGCA CGAAGTGGCT
     1561 GTCGCACGAT ATTGTGACCT GCCTTCTAAA CTGGGCCATC GGGAATTCat ggagacgact
     1621 gtgaggtatg aacaggggtc agagctcact aaaacttcga gctctccaac agcagatgag
     1681 cccacgataa agattgatga tggtcgtgat gagggtaatg aacaagacag ctgttccaat
     1741 accattagga gaaaaatttc cccgtttgtg atgtcatttg gattcagagt atttggagtt
     1801 gtgcttacta ttgtagacat catagtggtg attgtggatc tggccatcag tgagaagaaa
     1861 agaggcatta gagagattct tgaaggtgtt tccctggcta tagcactctt cttccttgtt
     1921 gatgttctca tgagagtgtt tgttgaaggc ttcaagaact atttccggtc caaactgaat
     1981 actttggatg cagtcatagt agtgggcact ctgctaatta atatgaccta ctccttctct
     2041 gaccttgctg cctttaacag ccataacgtg tatattaccg cggataaaca gaaaaacggc
     2101 attaaagcga actttaccgt gcgccataac gtggaagatg gcagcgtgca gctggcggat
     2161 cattatcagc agaacacccc gattggcgat ggcccggtgc tgctgccgga taaccattat
     2221 ctgagcaccc agaccgtgct gagcaaagat ccgaacgaaa aacgcgatca catggtgctg
     2281 ctggaatttg tgaccgcagc gggcattaca cacggcatgg atgaactgta tggcggcacc
     2341 ggcggcagcg cgagccaggg cgaagaactg tttaccggcg tggtgccgat tctggtggaa
     2401 ctggatggcg atgtgaacgg ccataaattt agcgtgcgcg gcgaaggcga aggcgatgcg
     2461 accattggca aactgaccct gaaatttatt tgcaccaccg gcaaactacc ggtgccgtgg
     2521 ccgaccctgg tgaccacctt aacctatggc gtgcagtgct ttagccgcta tccggatcat
     2581 atgaaacgcc atgatttttt taaaagcgcg atgccggaag gctatgtgca ggaacgcacc
     2641 attagcttta aagatgatgg caaatataaa acccgcgcgg tggtgaaatt tgaaggcgat
     2701 accctggtga accgcattga actgaaaggc accgatttta aagaagatgg caacattctg
     2761 gggcataaac tggaatataa cacagatcag atgccgcgga tggttactct tcttcgagtt
     2821 ctgagaattg ttatcttaat aagaatattt cagctggctt cacagaagaa acaacttgaa
     2881 gtggtaacct aaGCGGCCGC TCGAGTCTAG AGGGCCCGTT TAAACCCGCT GATCAGCCTC
     2941 GACTGTGCCT TCTAGTTGCC AGCCATCTGT TGTTTGCCCC TCCCCCGTGC CTTCCTTGAC
     3001 CCTGGAAGGT GCCACTCCCA CTGTCCTTTC CTAATAAAAT GAGGAAATTG CATCGCATTG
     3061 TCTGAGTAGG TGTCATTCTA TTCTGGGGGG TGGGGTGGGG CAGGACAGCA AGGGGGAGGA
     3121 TTGGGAAGAC AATAGCAGGC ATGCTGGGGA TGCGGTGGGC TCTATGGCTT CTGAGGCGGA
     3181 AAGAACCAGC TGGGGCTCTA GGGGGTATCC CCNNNNNNNN NNNNNNNNNN NNNNNNNNNN
     3241 NNNNNNNNNN NNNNNNNNNN NNNNNNNNNN NNNNNNNNNN NNNNNNNNNN NNNNNNNNNN
     3301 NNNNNNNNNN NNNNNNNNNN NNNNNNNNNN NNNNNNCNNN NNNNNNNNNN NNNNNNNNNN
     3361 NNNNNNNNNN NNNNNNNNNN NNNNNNNNNN NNNNNNNNNN NNNNNNNNNN NNNNNNNNNN
     3421 NNNNNNNNAN NNNNNNNNNN NNNNNNNNNN NNNNNNNNNN NNNNNNNNNN NNNNNNNNCC
     3481 TTTGACGTTG GAGTCCACGT TCTTTNNNNN NNNNNNNNNN NNNNNNNNNN NNNNNNNNNN
     3541 NNACCCTATC TCGGTCTATT CTTTTGATTT ATAAGGGATT TTGCCGATTT CGGCCTATTG
     3601 GTTAAAAAAT GAGCTGATTT AACAAAAATT TAACGCGAAT TAATTCTGTG GAATGTGTGT
     3661 CAGTTAGGGT GTGGAAAGTC CCCAGGCTCC CCAGCAGGCA GAAGTATGCA AAGCATGCAT
     3721 CTCAATTAGT CAGCAACCAG GTGTGGAAAG TCCCCAGGCT CCCCAGCAGG CAGAAGTATG
     3781 CAAAGCATGC ATCTCAATTA GTCAGCAACC ATAGTCCCGC CCCTAACTCC GCCCATCCCG
     3841 CCCCTAACTC CGCCCAGTTC CGCCCATTCT CCGCCCCATG GCTGACTAAT TTTTTTTATT
     3901 TATGCAGAGG CCGAGGCCGC CTCTGCCTCT GAGCTATTCC AGAAGTAGTG AGGAGGCTTT
     3961 TTTGGAGGCC TAGCCTCGAC CCACGCGTCC GCTCCTCTTC CTCCTCGTCC TCGGTCCACG
     4021 AGCCCAAGNN NNNNNNNNNN NNNNNNNNNN NNNNNNNNNN NNNNNNNNNN NNNNNNNNNN
     4081 NNNNNNNNNN NNNNNNNNNN NNNNNNNNNN NNNNNNNNNN NNNNNNNNNN NNNNNNNNNN
     4141 NNNNNNNNNN NNNNNNNNNN NNNNNNNNNN NNNNNNNNNN NNNNNNNNNN NNNNNNNNNN
     4201 NNNNNNNNNN NNNNNNNNNN NNNNNNNNNN NNNNNNNNNN NNNNNNNNNN NNNNNNNNNN
     4261 NNNNNNNNNN NNNNNNNNNN NNNNNNNNNN NNNNNNNNNN NNNNNNNNNN NNNNNNNNNN
     4321 NNNNNNNNNN NNNNNNNNNN NNNNNNNNNN NNNNNNNNNN NNNNNNNNNN NNNNNNNNNN
     4381 NNNNNNNNNN NNNNNNNNNN NNNNNNNNNN NNNNNNNNNN NNNNNNNNNN NNNNNNNNNN
     4441 NNNNNNNNNN NNNNNNNNNN NNNNNNNNNN NNNNNNNNNN NNNNNNNNNN NNNNNNNNNN
     4501 NNNNNNNNNN NNNNNNNNNN NNNNNNNNNN NNNNNNNNNN NNNNNNNNNN NNNNNNNNNN
     4561 NNNNNNNNNN NNNNNNNNNN NNNNNNNNNN NNNNNNNNNN NNNNNNNNNN NNNNNNNNNN
     4621 NNNNNNNNNN NNNNNNNNNN NNNNNNNNNN NNNNNNNNNN NNNNNNNNNN NNNNNNNNNN
     4681 NNNNNNNNNN NNNNNNNNNN NNNNNNNNNN NNNNNNNNNN NNNNNNNNNN NNNNNNNNNN
     4741 NNNNNNNNNN NNNNNNNNNN NNNNNNNNNN NNNNNNNNNN NNNNNNNNNN NNNNNNNNNN
     4801 NNNNNNNNNN NNNNNNNNNN NNNNNNNNNN NNNNNNNNNN NNNNNNNNNN NNNNNNNNNN
     4861 NNNNNNNNNN NNNNNNNNNN NNNNNNNNNN NNNNNNNNNN NNNNNNNNNN NNNNNNNNNN
     4921 NNNNNNNNNN NNNNNNNNNN NNNNNNNNNN NNNNNNNNNN NNNNNNNNNN NNNNNNNNNN
     4981 NNNNNNNNNN NNNNNNNNNN NNNNNNNNNN NNNNNNNNNN NNNNNNNNNN NNNNNNNNNN
     5041 NNNNNNNNNN NNNNNNNNNN NNNNNNNNNN NNNNNNNNNN NNNNNNNNNN NNNNNNNNNN
     5101 NNNNNNNNNN NNNNNNNNNN NNNNNNNNNN NNNNNNNNNN NNNNNNNNNN NNNNNNNNNN
     5161 NNNNNNNNNN NNNNNNNNNN NNNNNNNNNN NNNNNNNNNN NNNNNNNNNN NNNNNNNNNN
     5221 NNNNNNNNNN NNNNNNNNNN NNNNNNNNNN NNNNNNNNNN NNNNNNNNNN NNNNNNNNNN
     5281 NNNNNNNNNN NNNNNNNNNN NNNNNNNNNN NNNNNNNNNN NNNNNNNNNN NNNNNNNNNN
     5341 NNNNNNNNNN NNNNNNNNNN NNNNNNNNNN NNNNNNNNNN NNNNNNNNNN NNNNNNNNNN
     5401 NNNNNNNNNN NNNNNNNNNN NNNNNNNNNN NNNNNNNNNN NNNNNNNNNN NNNNNNNNNN
     5461 NNNNNNNNNN NNNNNNNNNN NNNNNNNNNN NNNNNNNNNN NNNNNNNNNN NNNNNNNNNN
     5521 NNNNNNNNNN NNNNNNNNNN NNNNNNNNNN NNNNNNNNNN NNNNNNNNNN NNNNNNNNNN
     5581 NNNNNNNNNN NNNNNNNNNN NNNNNNNNNN NNNNNNNNNN NNNNNNNNNN NNNNNNNNNN
     5641 NNNNNNNNNN NNNNNNNNNN NNNNNNNNNN NNNNNNNNNN NNNNNNNNNN NNNNNNNNNN
     5701 NNNNNNNNNN NNNNNNNNNN NNNNNNNNNN NNNNNNNNNN NNNNNNNNNN NNNNNNNNNN
     5761 NNNNNNNNNN NNNNNNNNNN NNNNNNNNNN NNNNNNNNNN NNNNNNNNNN NNNNNNNNNN
     5821 NNNNNNNNNN NNNNNNNNNN NNNNNNNNNN NNNNNNNNNN NNNNNNNNNN NNNNNNNNNN
     5881 NNNNNNNNNN NNNNNNNNNN NNNNNNNNNN NNNNNNNNNN NNNNNNNNNN NNNNNNNNNN
     5941 NNNNNNNNNN NNNNNNNNNN NNNNNNNNNN NNNNNNNNNN NNNNNNNNNN NNNNNNNNNN
     6001 NNNNNNNNNN NNNNNNNNNN NNNNNNNNNN NNNNNNNNNN NNNNNNNNNN NNNNNNNNNN
     6061 NNNNNNNNNN NNNNNNNNNN NNNNNNNNNN NNNNNNNNNN NNNNNNNNNN NNNNNNNNNN
     6121 NNNNNNNNNN NNNNNNNNNN NNNNNNNNNN NNNNNNNNNN NNNNNNNNNN NNNNNNNNNN
     6181 NNNNNNNNNN NNNNNNNNNN NNNNNNNNNN NNNNNNNNNN NNNNNNNNNN NNNNNNNNNN
     6241 NNNNNNNNNN NNNNNNNNNN NNNNNNNNNN NNNNNNNNNN NNNNNNNNNN NNNNNNNNNN
     6301 NNNNNNNNNN NNNNNNNNNN NNNNNNNNNN NNNNNNNNNN NNNNNNNNNN NNNNNNNNNN
     6361 NNNNNNNNNN NNNNNNNNNN NNNNNNNNNN NNNNNNNNNN NNNNNNNNNN NNNNNNNNNN
     6421 NNNNNNNNNN NNNNNNNNNN NNNNNNNNNN NNNNNNNNNN NNNNNNNNNN NNNNNNNNNN
     6481 NNNNNNNNNN NNNNNNNNNN NNNNNNNNNN NNNNNNNNNN NNNNNNNNNN NNNNNNNNNN
     6541 NNNNNNNNNN NNNNNNNNNN NNNNNNNNNN NNNNNNNNNN NNNNNNNNNN NNNNNNNNNN
     6601 NNNNNNNNNN NNNNNNNNNN NNNNNNNNNN NNNNNNNNNN NNNNNNNNNN NNNNNNNNNN
     6661 NNNNNNNNNN NNNNNNNNNN NNNNNNNNNN NNNNNNNNNN NNNNNNNNNN NNNNNNNNNN
     6721 NNNNNNNNNN NNNNNNNNNN NNNNNNNNNN NNNNNNNNNN NNNNNNNNNN NNNNNNNNNN
     6781 NNNNNNNNNN NNNNNNNNNN NNNNNNNNNN NNNNNNNNNN NNNNNNNNNN NNNNNNNNNN
     6841 NNNNNNNNNN NNNNNNNNNN NNNNNNNNNN NNNNNNNNNN NNNNNNNNNN NNNNNNNNNN
     6901 NNNNNNNNNN NNNNNNNNNN NNNNNNNNNN NNNNNNNNNN NNNNNNNNNN NNNNNNNNNN
     6961 NNNNNNNNNN NNNNNNNNNN NNNNNNNNNN NNNNNNNNNN NNNNNNNNNN NNNNNNNNNN
     7021 NNNNNNNNNN NNNNNNNNNN NNNNNNNNNN NNNNNNNNNN NNNNNNNNNN NNNNNNNNNN
     7081 NNNNNNNNNN NNNNNNNNNN NNNNNNNNNN NNNNNNNNNN NNNNNNNNNN NNNNNNNNNN
     7141 NNNNNNNNNN NNNNNNNNNN NNNNNNNNNN NNNNNNNNNN NNNNNNNNNN NNNNNNNNNN
     7201 NNNNNNNNNN NNNNNNNNNN NNNNNNNNNN NNNNNNNNNN NNNNNNNNNN NNNNNNNNNN
     7261 NNNNNNNNNN NNNNNNNNNN NNNNNNNNNN NNNNNNNNNN NNNNNNNNNN NNNNNNNNNN
     7321 NNNNNNNNNN NNNNNNNNNN NNNNNNNNNN NNNNNNNNNN NNNNNNNTGA ATCGAAATGA
     7381 CCGACCAAGC GACGCCCAAC CTGCCATCAC GAGATTTCGA TTCCACCGCC GCCTTCTATG
     7441 AAAGGTTGGG CTTCGGAATC GTTTTCCGGG ACGCCGGCTG GATGATCCTC CAGCGCGGGG
     7501 ATCTCATGCT GGAGTTCTTC GCCCACCCCA ACTTGTTTAT TGCAGCTTAT AATGGTTACA
     7561 AATAAAGCAA TAGCATCACA AATTTCACAA ATAAAGCATT TTTTTCACTG CATTCTAGTT
     7621 GTGGTTTGTC CAAACTCATC AATGTATCTT ATCATGTCTG TATACCGTCG ACCTCTAGCT
     7681 AGAGCTTGGC GTAATCATGG TCATAGCTGT TTCCTGTGTG AAATTGTTAT CCGCTCACAA
     7741 TTCCACACAA CATACGAGCC GGAAGCATAA AGTGTAAAGC CTGGGGTGCC TAATGAGTGA
     7801 GCTAACTCAC ATTAATTGCG TTGCGCTCAC TGCCCGCTTT CCAGTCGGGA AACCTGTCGT
     7861 GCCAGCTGCA TTAATGAATC GGCCAACGCG CGGGGAGAGG CGGTTTGCGT ATTGGGCGCT
     7921 CTTCCGCTTC CTCGCTCACT GACTCGCTGC GCTCGGTCGT TCGGCTGCGG CGAGCGGTAT
     7981 CAGCTCACTC AAAGGCGGTA ATACGGTTAT CCACAGAATC AGGGGATAAC GCAGGAAAGA
     8041 ACATGTGAGC AAAAGGCCAG CAAAAGGCCA GGAACCGTAA AAAGGCCGCG TTGCTGGCGT
     8101 TTTTCCATAG GCTCCGCCCC CCTGACGAGC ATCACAAAAA TCGACGCTCA AGTCAGAGGT
     8161 GGCGAAACCC GACAGGACTA TAAAGATACC AGGCGTTTCC CCCTGGAAGC TCCCTCGTGC
     8221 GCTCTCCTGT TCCGACCCTG CCGCTTACCG GATACCTGTC CGCCTTTCTC CCTTCGGGAA
     8281 GCGTGGCGCT TTCTCATAGC TCACGCTGTA GGTATCTCAG TTCGGTGTAG GTCGTTCGCT
     8341 CCAAGCTGGG CTGTGTGCAC GAACCCCCCG TTCAGCCCGA CCGCTGCGCC TTATCCGGTA
     8401 ACTATCGTCT TGAGTCCAAC CCGGTAAGAC ACGACTTATC GCCACTGGCA GCAGCCACTG
     8461 GTAACAGGAT TAGCAGAGCG AGGTATGTAG GCGGTGCTAC AGAGTTCTTG AAGTGGTGGC
     8521 CTAACTACGG CTACACTAGA AGAACAGTAT TTGGTATCTG CGCTCTGCTG AAGCCAGTTA
     8581 CCTTCGGAAA AAGAGTTGGT AGCTCTTGAT CCGGCAAACA AACCACCGCT GGTAGCGGTT
     8641 TTTTTGTTTG CAAGCAGCAG ATTACGCGCA GAAAAAAAGG ATCTCAAGAA GATCCTTTGA
     8701 TCTTTTCTAC GGGGTCTGAC GCTCAGTGGA ACGAAAACTC ACGTTAAGGG ATTTTGGTCA
     8761 TGAGATTATC AAAAAGGATC TTCACCTAGA TCCTTTTAAA TTAAAAATGA AGTTTTAAAT
     8821 CAATCTAAAG TATATATGAG TAAACTTGGT CTGACAGTTA CCAATGCTTA ATCAGTGAGG
     8881 CACCTATCTC AGCGATCTGT CTATTTCGTT CATCCATAGT TGCCTGACTC CCCGTCGTGT
     8941 AGATAACTAC GATACGGGAG GGCTTACCAT CTGGCCCCAG TGCTGCAATG ATACCGCGAG
     9001 ACCCACGCTC ACCGGCTCCA GATTTATCAG CAATAAACCA GCCAGCCGGA AGGGCCGAGC
     9061 GCAGAAGTGG TCCTGCAACT TTATCCGCCT CCATCCAGTC TATTAATTGT TGCCGGGAAG
     9121 CTAGAGTAAG TAGTTCGCCA GTTAATAGTT TGCGCAACGT TGTTGCCATT GCTACAGGCA
     9181 TCGTGGTGTC ACGCTCGTCG TTTGGTATGG CTTCATTCAG CTCCGGTTCC CAACGATCAA
     9241 GGCGAGTTAC ATGATCCCCC ATGTTGTGCA AAAAAGCGGT TAGCTCCTTC GGTCCTCCGA
     9301 TCGTTGTCAG AAGTAAGTTG GCCGCAGTGT TATCACTCAT GGTTATGGCA GCACTGCATA
     9361 ATTCTCTTAC TGTCATGCCA TCCGTAAGAT GCTTTTCTGT GACTGGTGAG TACTCAACCA
     9421 AGTCATTCTG AGAATAGTGT ATGCGGCGAC CGAGTTGCTC TTGCCCGGCG TCAATACGGG
     9481 ATAATACCGC GCCACATAGC AGAACTTTAA AAGTGCTCAT CATTGGAAAA CGTTCTTCGG
     9541 GGCGAAAACT CTCAAGGATC TTACCGCTGT TGAGATCCAG TTCGATGTAA CCCACTCGTG
     9601 CACCCAACTG ATCTTCAGCA TCTTTTACTT TCACCAGCGT TTCTGGGTGA GCAAAAACAG
     9661 GAAGGCAAAA TGCCGCAAAA AAGGGAATAA GGGCGACACG GAAATGTTGA ATACTCATAC
     9721 TCTTCCTTTT TCAATATTAT TGAAGCATTT ATCAGGGTTA TTGTCTCATG AGCGGATACA
     9781 TATTTGAATG TATTTAGAAA AATAAACAAA TAGGGGTTCC GCGCACATTT CCCCGAAAAG
     9841 TGCCACCTGA CGTC    
//
