# Supplementary material for: Monitoring of compound resting membrane potentials of cell cultures with ratiometric genetically encoded voltage indicators
Source: Commun Biol. 2021 Oct 7;4:1164. doi: 10.1038/s42003-021-02675-0 (PMC8497494; doi:10.1038/s42003-021-02675-0)
Supplement: Supplementary file 5 — Supplementary Data 3 [file 42003_2021_2675_MOESM5_ESM.zip › rASAP_al_pcDNA3.1(+).gb]

LOCUS       rASAP3_pcDNA3_1_        7340 bp ds-DNA     circular     25-AUG-2021
DEFINITION  .
ACCESSION   
VERSION     
SOURCE      .
  ORGANISM  .
COMMENT     
COMMENT     
COMMENT     ApEinfo:methylated:1
FEATURES             Location/Qualifiers
     misc_feature    5019..5138
                     /locus_tag="SV_40_PA_Terminator"
                     /label="SV_40_PA_Terminator"
                     /ApEinfo_label="SV_40_PA_Terminator"
                     /ApEinfo_fwdcolor="#800000"
                     /ApEinfo_revcolor="#800000"
                     /ApEinfo_graphicformat="arrow_data {{0 1 2 0 0 -1} {} 0}
                     width 5 offset 0"
     promoter        3665..3933
                     /locus_tag="SV_40_Promoter"
                     /label="SV_40_Promoter"
                     /ApEinfo_label="SV_40_Promoter"
                     /ApEinfo_fwdcolor="#ff8000"
                     /ApEinfo_revcolor="green"
                     /ApEinfo_graphicformat="arrow_data {{0 1 2 0 0 -1} {} 0}
                     width 5 offset 0"
     misc_feature    2937..3164
                     /locus_tag="bGH_PA_Terminator"
                     /label="bGH_PA_Terminator"
                     /ApEinfo_label="bGH_PA_Terminator"
                     /ApEinfo_fwdcolor="#800000"
                     /ApEinfo_revcolor="#800000"
                     /ApEinfo_graphicformat="arrow_data {{0 1 2 0 0 -1} {} 0}
                     width 5 offset 0"
     misc_feature    260..812
                     /locus_tag="CMV_Promoter_Variant3"
                     /label="CMV_Promoter_Variant3"
                     /ApEinfo_label="CMV_Promoter_Variant3"
                     /ApEinfo_fwdcolor="#ff8040"
                     /ApEinfo_revcolor="green"
                     /ApEinfo_graphicformat="arrow_data {{0 1 2 0 0 -1} {} 0}
                     width 5 offset 0"
     CDS             901..1602
                     /note="mKATE2"
                     /locus_tag="mKate2"
                     /label="mKate2"
                     /ApEinfo_label="mKate2"
                     /ApEinfo_fwdcolor="#ff8080"
                     /ApEinfo_revcolor="#008040"
                     /ApEinfo_graphicformat="arrow_data {{0 1 2 0 0 -1} {} 0}
                     width 5 offset 0"
     primer_bind     complement(5182..5202)
                     /locus_tag="M13-rev"
                     /label="M13-rev"
                     /ApEinfo_label="M13-rev"
                     /ApEinfo_fwdcolor="cyan"
                     /ApEinfo_revcolor="green"
                     /ApEinfo_graphicformat="arrow_data {{0 1 2 0 0 -1} {} 0}
                     width 5 offset 0"
     primer_bind     863..882
                     /locus_tag="T7"
                     /label="T7"
                     /ApEinfo_label="T7"
                     /ApEinfo_fwdcolor="cyan"
                     /ApEinfo_revcolor="green"
                     /ApEinfo_graphicformat="arrow_data {{0 1 2 0 0 -1} {} 0}
                     width 5 offset 0"
     rep_origin      3227..3533
                     /locus_tag="F1 ori"
                     /label="F1 ori"
                     /ApEinfo_label="F1 ori"
                     /ApEinfo_fwdcolor="gray50"
                     /ApEinfo_revcolor="gray50"
                     /ApEinfo_graphicformat="arrow_data {{0 1 2 0 0 -1} {} 0}
                     width 5 offset 0"
     misc_binding    complement(5208..5230)
                     /locus_tag="LacO"
                     /label="LacO"
                     /ApEinfo_label="LacO"
                     /ApEinfo_fwdcolor="#6495ed"
                     /ApEinfo_revcolor="#6495ed"
                     /ApEinfo_graphicformat="arrow_data {{0 1 2 0 0 -1} {} 0}
                     width 5 offset 0"
     CDS             complement(6347..7006)
                     /locus_tag="AmpR"
                     /label="AmpR"
                     /ApEinfo_label="AmpR"
                     /ApEinfo_fwdcolor="yellow"
                     /ApEinfo_revcolor="yellow"
                     /ApEinfo_graphicformat="arrow_data {{0 1 2 0 0 -1} {} 0}
                     width 5 offset 0"
     CDS             4051..4842
                     /locus_tag="Kan/neoR"
                     /label="Kan/neoR"
                     /ApEinfo_label="Kan/neoR"
                     /ApEinfo_fwdcolor="yellow"
                     /ApEinfo_revcolor="yellow"
                     /ApEinfo_graphicformat="arrow_data {{0 1 2 0 0 -1} {} 0}
                     width 5 offset 0"
     misc_feature    1609..2889
                     /locus_tag="ASAP3_I67T_R396Q"
                     /label="ASAP3_I67T_R396Q"
                     /ApEinfo_label="ASAP3_I67T_R396Q"
                     /ApEinfo_fwdcolor="#0080ff"
                     /ApEinfo_revcolor="green"
                     /ApEinfo_graphicformat="arrow_data {{0 1 2 0 0 -1} {} 0}
                     width 5 offset 0"
ORIGIN
        1 GACGGATCGG GAGATCTCCC GATCCCCTAT GGTGCACTCT CAGTACAATC TGCTCTGATG
       61 CCGCATAGTT AAGCCAGTAT CTGCTCCCTG CTTGTGTGTT GGAGGTCGCT GAGTAGTGCG
      121 CGAGCAAAAT TTAAGCTACA ACAAGGCAAG GCTTGACCGA CAATTGCATG AAGAATCTGC
      181 TTAGGGTTAG GCGTTTTGCG CTGCTTCGCG ATGTACGGGC CAGATATACG CGTTGACATT
      241 GATTATTGAC TAGTTATTAA TAGTAATCAA TTACGGGGTC ATTAGTTCAT AGCCCATATA
      301 TGGAGTTCCG CGTTACATAA CTTACGGTAA ATGGCCCGCC TGGCTGACCG CCCAACGACC
      361 CCCGCCCATT GACGTCAATA ATGACGTATG TTCCCATAGT AACGCCAATA GGGACTTTCC
      421 ATTGACGTCA ATGGGTGGAG TATTTACGGT AAACTGCCCA CTTGGCAGTA CATCAAGTGT
      481 ATCATATGCC AAGTACGCCC CCTATTGACG TCAATGACGG TAAATGGCCC GCCTGGCATT
      541 ATGCCCAGTA CATGACCTTA TGGGACTTTC CTACTTGGCA GTACATCTAC GTATTAGTCA
      601 TCGCTATTAC CATGGTGATG CGGTTTTGGC AGTACATCAA TGGGCGTGGA TAGCGGTTTG
      661 ACTCACGGGG ATTTCCAAGT CTCCACCCCA TTGACGTCAA TGGGAGTTTG TTTTGGCACC
      721 AAAATCAACG GGACTTTCCA AAATGTCGTA ACAACTCCGC CCCATTGACG CAAATGGGCG
      781 GTAGGCGTGT ACGGTGGGAG GTCTATATAA GCAGAGCTCT CTGGCTAACT AGAGAACCCA
      841 CTGCTTACTG GCTTATCGAA ATTAATACGA CTCACTATAG GGAGACCCAA GCTGGCTAGC
      901 ATGCACATGG TCAGCGAGCT GATCAAGGAA AACATGCACA TGAAACTGTA CATGGAGGGG
      961 ACTGTGAACA ATCACCATTT CAAATGCACC TCCGAGGGCG AAGGGAAGCC CTACGAGGGC
     1021 ACACAGACTA TGAGGATCAA GGCAGTGGAG GGAGGACCAC TGCCATTCGC CTTTGACATT
     1081 CTGGCTACCT CATTCATGTA CGGCAGCAAA ACCTTCATCA ATCACACTCA GGGGATTCCC
     1141 GACTTCTTTA AGCAGTCTTT CCCTGAAGGC TTTACTTGGG AGCGAGTGAC CACATACGAG
     1201 GATGGAGGCG TCCTGACCGC CACACAGGAC ACAAGTCTGC AGGATGGCTG TCTGATCTAT
     1261 AACGTGAAGA TTCGCGGGGT CAACTTTCCC AGTAATGGAC CTGTGATGCA GAAGAAAACC
     1321 CTGGGATGGG AGGCTTCAAC TGAAACCCTG TACCCAGCAG ACGGAGGACT GGAGGGACGA
     1381 GCAGATATGG CTCTGAAACT GGTGGGCGGG GGACACCTGA TCTGCAACCT GAAGACTACC
     1441 TATCGGTCCA AGAAACCTGC TAAGAATCTG AAAATGCCAG GCGTGTACTA TGTGGACCGG
     1501 AGACTGGAGA GAATTAAGGA AGCAGATAAA GAGACCTACG TGGAGCAGCA CGAAGTGGCT
     1561 GTCGCACGAT ATTGTGACCT GCCTTCTAAA CTGGGCCATC GGGAATTCat ggagacgact
     1621 gtgaggtatg aacaggggtc agagctcact aaaacttcga gctctccaac agcagatgag
     1681 cccacgataa agattgatga tggtcgtgat gagggtaatg aacaagacag ctgttccaat
     1741 accattagga gaaaaatttc cccgtttgtg atgtcatttg gattcagagt atttggagtt
     1801 gtgcttacta ttgtagacat catagtggtg attgtggatc tggccatcag tgagaagaaa
     1861 agaggcatta gagagattct tgaaggtgtt tccctggcta tagcactctt cttccttgtt
     1921 gatgttctca tgagagtgtt tgttgaaggc ttcaagaact atttccggtc caaactgaat
     1981 actttggatg cagtcatagt agtgggcact ctgctaatta atatgaccta ctccttctct
     2041 gacggtactt ttcgcggcga taacgtgtat attaccgcgg ataaacagaa aaacggcatt
     2101 aaagcgaact ttaccgtgcg ccataacgtg gaagatggca gcgtgcagct ggcggatcat
     2161 tatcagcaga acaccccgat tggcgatggc ccggtgctgc tgccggataa ccattatctg
     2221 agcacccaga ccgtgctgag caaagatccg aacgaaaaac gcgatcacat ggtgctgctg
     2281 gaatttgtga ccgcagcggg cattacacac ggcatggatg aactgtatgg cggcaccggc
     2341 ggcagcgcga gccagggcga agaactgttt accggcgtgg tgccgattct ggtggaactg
     2401 gatggcgatg tgaacggcca taaatttagc gtgcgcggcg aaggcgaagg cgatgcgacc
     2461 attggcaaac tgaccctgaa atttatttgc accaccggca aactaccggt gccgtggccg
     2521 accctggtga ccaccttaac ctatggcgtg cagtgcttta gccgctatcc ggatcatatg
     2581 aaacgccatg atttttttaa aagcgcgatg ccggaaggct atgtgcagga acgcaccatt
     2641 agctttaaag atgatggcaa atataaaacc cgcgcggtgg tgaaatttga aggcgatacc
     2701 ctggtgaacc gcattgaact gaaaggcacc gattttaaag aagatggcaa cattctgggg
     2761 cataaactgg aatataacac agatcagatg ccgcggatgg ttactcttct tcgagttctg
     2821 agaattgtta tcttaataag aatatttcag ctggcttcac agaagaaaca acttgaagtg
     2881 gtaacctaaG CGGCCGCTCG AGTCTAGAGG GCCCGTTTAA ACCCGCTGAT CAGCCTCGAC
     2941 TGTGCCTTCT AGTTGCCAGC CATCTGTTGT TTGCCCCTCC CCCGTGCCTT CCTTGACCCT
     3001 GGAAGGTGCC ACTCCCACTG TCCTTTCCTA ATAAAATGAG GAAATTGCAT CGCATTGTCT
     3061 GAGTAGGTGT CATTCTATTC TGGGGGGTGG GGTGGGGCAG GACAGCAAGG GGGAGGATTG
     3121 GGAAGACAAT AGCAGGCATG CTGGGGATGC GGTGGGCTCT ATGGCTTCTG AGGCGGAAAG
     3181 AACCAGCTGG GGCTCTAGGG GGTATCCCCN NNNNNNNNNN NNNNNNNNNN NNNNNNNNNN
     3241 NNNNNNNNNN NNNNNNNNNN NNNNNNNNNN NNNNNNNNNN NNNNNNNNNN NNNNNNNNNN
     3301 NNNNNNNNNN NNNNNNNNNN NNNNNNNNNN NNNCNNNNNN NNNNNNNNNN NNNNNNNNNN
     3361 NNNNNNNNNN NNNNNNNNNN NNNNNNNNNN NNNNNNNNNN NNNNNNNNNN NNNNNNNNNN
     3421 NNNNNANNNN NNNNNNNNNN NNNNNNNNNN NNNNNNNNNN NNNNNNNNNN NNNNNCCTTT
     3481 GACGTTGGAG TCCACGTTCT TTNNNNNNNN NNNNNNNNNN NNNNNNNNNN NNNNNNNNNA
     3541 CCCTATCTCG GTCTATTCTT TTGATTTATA AGGGATTTTG CCGATTTCGG CCTATTGGTT
     3601 AAAAAATGAG CTGATTTAAC AAAAATTTAA CGCGAATTAA TTCTGTGGAA TGTGTGTCAG
     3661 TTAGGGTGTG GAAAGTCCCC AGGCTCCCCA GCAGGCAGAA GTATGCAAAG CATGCATCTC
     3721 AATTAGTCAG CAACCAGGTG TGGAAAGTCC CCAGGCTCCC CAGCAGGCAG AAGTATGCAA
     3781 AGCATGCATC TCAATTAGTC AGCAACCATA GTCCCGCCCC TAACTCCGCC CATCCCGCCC
     3841 CTAACTCCGC CCAGTTCCGC CCATTCTCCG CCCCATGGCT GACTAATTTT TTTTATTTAT
     3901 GCAGAGGCCG AGGCCGCCTC TGCCTCTGAG CTATTCCAGA AGTAGTGAGG AGGCTTTTTT
     3961 GGAGGCCTAG GCTTTTGCAA AAAGCTCCCG GGAGCTTGTA TATCCATTTT CGGATCTGAT
     4021 CAAGAGACAG GATGAGGATC GTTTCGCATG ATTGAACAAG ATGGATTGCA CGCAGGTTCT
     4081 CCGGCCGCTT GGGTGGAGAG GCTATTCGGC TATGACTGGG CACAACAGAC AATCGGCTGC
     4141 TCTGATGCCG CCGTGTTCCG GCTGTCAGCG CAGGGGCGCC CGGTTCTTTT TGTCAAGACC
     4201 GACCTGTCCG GTGCCCTGAA TGAACTGCAG GACGAGGCAG CGCGGCTATC GTGGCTGGCC
     4261 ACGACGGGCG TTCCTTGCGC AGCTGTGCTC GACGTTGTCA CTGAAGCGGG AAGGGACTGG
     4321 CTGCTATTGG GCGAAGTGCC GGGGCAGGAT CTCCTGTCAT CTCACCTTGC TCCTGCCGAG
     4381 AAAGTATCCA TCATGGCTGA TGCAATGCGG CGGCTGCATA CGCTTGATCC GGCTACCTGC
     4441 CCATTCGACC ACCAAGCGAA ACATCGCATC GAGCGAGCAC GTACTCGGAT GGAAGCCGGT
     4501 CTTGTCGATC AGGATGATCT GGACGAAGAG CATCAGGGGC TCGCGCCAGC CGAACTGTTC
     4561 GCCAGGCTCA AGGCGCGCAT GCCCGACGGC GAGGATCTCG TCGTGACCCA TGGCGATGCC
     4621 TGCTTGCCGA ATATCATGGT GGAAAATGGC CGCTTTTCTG GATTCATCGA CTGTGGCCGG
     4681 CTGGGTGTGG CGGACCGCTA TCAGGACATA GCGTTGGCTA CCCGTGATAT TGCTGAAGAG
     4741 CTTGGCGGCG AATGGGCTGA CCGCTTCCTC GTGCTTTACG GTATCGCCGC TCCCGATTCG
     4801 CAGCGCATCG CCTTCTATCG CCTTCTTGAC GAGTTCTTCT GAGCGGGACT CTGGGGTTCG
     4861 AAATGACCGA CCAAGCGACG CCCAACCTGC CATCACGAGA TTTCGATTCC ACCGCCGCCT
     4921 TCTATGAAAG GTTGGGCTTC GGAATCGTTT TCCGGGACGC CGGCTGGATG ATCCTCCAGC
     4981 GCGGGGATCT CATGCTGGAG TTCTTCGCCC ACCCCAACTT GTTTATTGCA GCTTATAATG
     5041 GTTACAAATA AAGCAATAGC ATCACAAATT TCACAAATAA AGCATTTTTT TCACTGCATT
     5101 CTAGTTGTGG TTTGTCCAAA CTCATCAATG TATCTTATCA TGTCTGTATA CCGTCGACCT
     5161 CTAGCTAGAG CTTGGCGTAA TCATGGTCAT AGCTGTTTCC TGTGTGAAAT TGTTATCCGC
     5221 TCACAATTCC ACACAACATA CGAGCCGGAA GCATAAAGTG TAAAGCCTGG GGTGCCTAAT
     5281 GAGTGAGCTA ACTCACATTA ATTGCGTTGC GCTCACTGCC CGCTTTCCAG TCGGGAAACC
     5341 TGTCGTGCCA GCTGCATTAA TGAATCGGCC AACGCGCGGG GAGAGGCGGT TTGCGTATTG
     5401 GGCGCTCTTC CGCTTCCTCG CTCACTGACT CGCTGCGCTC GGTCGTTCGG CTGCGGCGAG
     5461 CGGTATCAGC TCACTCAAAG GCGGTAATAC GGTTATCCAC AGAATCAGGG GATAACGCAG
     5521 GAAAGAACAT GTGAGCAAAA GGCCAGCAAA AGGCCAGGAA CCGTAAAAAG GCCGCGTTGC
     5581 TGGCGTTTTT CCATAGGCTC CGCCCCCCTG ACGAGCATCA CAAAAATCGA CGCTCAAGTC
     5641 AGAGGTGGCG AAACCCGACA GGACTATAAA GATACCAGGC GTTTCCCCCT GGAAGCTCCC
     5701 TCGTGCGCTC TCCTGTTCCG ACCCTGCCGC TTACCGGATA CCTGTCCGCC TTTCTCCCTT
     5761 CGGGAAGCGT GGCGCTTTCT CATAGCTCAC GCTGTAGGTA TCTCAGTTCG GTGTAGGTCG
     5821 TTCGCTCCAA GCTGGGCTGT GTGCACGAAC CCCCCGTTCA GCCCGACCGC TGCGCCTTAT
     5881 CCGGTAACTA TCGTCTTGAG TCCAACCCGG TAAGACACGA CTTATCGCCA CTGGCAGCAG
     5941 CCACTGGTAA CAGGATTAGC AGAGCGAGGT ATGTAGGCGG TGCTACAGAG TTCTTGAAGT
     6001 GGTGGCCTAA CTACGGCTAC ACTAGAAGAA CAGTATTTGG TATCTGCGCT CTGCTGAAGC
     6061 CAGTTACCTT CGGAAAAAGA GTTGGTAGCT CTTGATCCGG CAAACAAACC ACCGCTGGTA
     6121 GCGGTTTTTT TGTTTGCAAG CAGCAGATTA CGCGCAGAAA AAAAGGATCT CAAGAAGATC
     6181 CTTTGATCTT TTCTACGGGG TCTGACGCTC AGTGGAACGA AAACTCACGT TAAGGGATTT
     6241 TGGTCATGAG ATTATCAAAA AGGATCTTCA CCTAGATCCT TTTAAATTAA AAATGAAGTT
     6301 TTAAATCAAT CTAAAGTATA TATGAGTAAA CTTGGTCTGA CAGTTACCAA TGCTTAATCA
     6361 GTGAGGCACC TATCTCAGCG ATCTGTCTAT TTCGTTCATC CATAGTTGCC TGACTCCCCG
     6421 TCGTGTAGAT AACTACGATA CGGGAGGGCT TACCATCTGG CCCCAGTGCT GCAATGATAC
     6481 CGCGAGACCC ACGCTCACCG GCTCCAGATT TATCAGCAAT AAACCAGCCA GCCGGAAGGG
     6541 CCGAGCGCAG AAGTGGTCCT GCAACTTTAT CCGCCTCCAT CCAGTCTATT AATTGTTGCC
     6601 GGGAAGCTAG AGTAAGTAGT TCGCCAGTTA ATAGTTTGCG CAACGTTGTT GCCATTGCTA
     6661 CAGGCATCGT GGTGTCACGC TCGTCGTTTG GTATGGCTTC ATTCAGCTCC GGTTCCCAAC
     6721 GATCAAGGCG AGTTACATGA TCCCCCATGT TGTGCAAAAA AGCGGTTAGC TCCTTCGGTC
     6781 CTCCGATCGT TGTCAGAAGT AAGTTGGCCG CAGTGTTATC ACTCATGGTT ATGGCAGCAC
     6841 TGCATAATTC TCTTACTGTC ATGCCATCCG TAAGATGCTT TTCTGTGACT GGTGAGTACT
     6901 CAACCAAGTC ATTCTGAGAA TAGTGTATGC GGCGACCGAG TTGCTCTTGC CCGGCGTCAA
     6961 TACGGGATAA TACCGCGCCA CATAGCAGAA CTTTAAAAGT GCTCATCATT GGAAAACGTT
     7021 CTTCGGGGCG AAAACTCTCA AGGATCTTAC CGCTGTTGAG ATCCAGTTCG ATGTAACCCA
     7081 CTCGTGCACC CAACTGATCT TCAGCATCTT TTACTTTCAC CAGCGTTTCT GGGTGAGCAA
     7141 AAACAGGAAG GCAAAATGCC GCAAAAAAGG GAATAAGGGC GACACGGAAA TGTTGAATAC
     7201 TCATACTCTT CCTTTTTCAA TATTATTGAA GCATTTATCA GGGTTATTGT CTCATGAGCG
     7261 GATACATATT TGAATGTATT TAGAAAAATA AACAAATAGG GGTTCCGCGC ACATTTCCCC
     7321 GAAAAGTGCC ACCTGACGTC    
//
