# Supplementary material for: Monitoring of compound resting membrane potentials of cell cultures with ratiometric genetically encoded voltage indicators
Source: Commun Biol. 2021 Oct 7;4:1164. doi: 10.1038/s42003-021-02675-0 (PMC8497494; doi:10.1038/s42003-021-02675-0)
Supplement: Supplementary file 5 — Supplementary Data 3 [file 42003_2021_2675_MOESM5_ESM.zip › rArc_mCherry_pcDNA3.1(+).gb]

LOCUS       rArc_mCherry_pcD        7557 bp ds-DNA     circular     25-AUG-2021
DEFINITION  .
ACCESSION   
VERSION     
SOURCE      .
  ORGANISM  .
COMMENT     
COMMENT     ApEinfo:methylated:1
FEATURES             Location/Qualifiers
     primer_bind     complement(5399..5419)
                     /locus_tag="M13-rev"
                     /label="M13-rev"
                     /ApEinfo_label="M13-rev"
                     /ApEinfo_fwdcolor="cyan"
                     /ApEinfo_revcolor="green"
                     /ApEinfo_graphicformat="arrow_data {{0 1 2 0 0 -1} {} 0}
                     width 5 offset 0"
     primer_bind     863..882
                     /locus_tag="T7"
                     /label="T7"
                     /ApEinfo_label="T7"
                     /ApEinfo_fwdcolor="cyan"
                     /ApEinfo_revcolor="green"
                     /ApEinfo_graphicformat="arrow_data {{0 1 2 0 0 -1} {} 0}
                     width 5 offset 0"
     rep_origin      3444..3750
                     /locus_tag="F1 ori"
                     /label="F1 ori"
                     /ApEinfo_label="F1 ori"
                     /ApEinfo_fwdcolor="gray50"
                     /ApEinfo_revcolor="gray50"
                     /ApEinfo_graphicformat="arrow_data {{0 1 2 0 0 -1} {} 0}
                     width 5 offset 0"
     misc_binding    complement(5425..5447)
                     /locus_tag="LacO"
                     /label="LacO"
                     /ApEinfo_label="LacO"
                     /ApEinfo_fwdcolor="#6495ed"
                     /ApEinfo_revcolor="#6495ed"
                     /ApEinfo_graphicformat="arrow_data {{0 1 2 0 0 -1} {} 0}
                     width 5 offset 0"
     CDS             complement(6564..7223)
                     /locus_tag="AmpR"
                     /label="AmpR"
                     /ApEinfo_label="AmpR"
                     /ApEinfo_fwdcolor="#008040"
                     /ApEinfo_revcolor="#008040"
                     /ApEinfo_graphicformat="arrow_data {{0 1 2 0 0 -1} {} 0}
                     width 5 offset 0"
     CDS             4268..5059
                     /locus_tag="Kan/neoR"
                     /label="Kan/neoR"
                     /ApEinfo_label="Kan/neoR"
                     /ApEinfo_fwdcolor="#008040"
                     /ApEinfo_revcolor="#008040"
                     /ApEinfo_graphicformat="arrow_data {{0 1 2 0 0 -1} {} 0}
                     width 5 offset 0"
     misc_feature    5236..5355
                     /locus_tag="SV_40_PA_Terminator"
                     /label="SV_40_PA_Terminator"
                     /ApEinfo_label="SV_40_PA_Terminator"
                     /ApEinfo_fwdcolor="#800000"
                     /ApEinfo_revcolor="#800000"
                     /ApEinfo_graphicformat="arrow_data {{0 1 2 0 0 -1} {} 0}
                     width 5 offset 0"
     promoter        3882..4150
                     /locus_tag="SV_40_Promoter"
                     /label="SV_40_Promoter"
                     /ApEinfo_label="SV_40_Promoter"
                     /ApEinfo_fwdcolor="#ff8000"
                     /ApEinfo_revcolor="green"
                     /ApEinfo_graphicformat="arrow_data {{0 1 2 0 0 -1} {} 0}
                     width 5 offset 0"
     misc_feature    3154..3381
                     /locus_tag="bGH_PA_Terminator"
                     /label="bGH_PA_Terminator"
                     /ApEinfo_label="bGH_PA_Terminator"
                     /ApEinfo_fwdcolor="#800000"
                     /ApEinfo_revcolor="#800000"
                     /ApEinfo_graphicformat="arrow_data {{0 1 2 0 0 -1} {} 0}
                     width 5 offset 0"
     misc_feature    260..812
                     /locus_tag="CMV_Promoter_Variant3"
                     /label="CMV_Promoter_Variant3"
                     /ApEinfo_label="CMV_Promoter_Variant3"
                     /ApEinfo_fwdcolor="#ff8040"
                     /ApEinfo_revcolor="green"
                     /ApEinfo_graphicformat="arrow_data {{0 1 2 0 0 -1} {} 0}
                     width 5 offset 0"
     misc_feature    1664..3106
                     /locus_tag="ArcLightQ239"
                     /label="ArcLightQ239"
                     /ApEinfo_label="ArcLightQ239"
                     /ApEinfo_fwdcolor="#0080ff"
                     /ApEinfo_revcolor="green"
                     /ApEinfo_graphicformat="arrow_data {{0 1 2 0 0 -1} {} 0}
                     width 5 offset 0"
     misc_feature    917..1657
                     /locus_tag="mCherry"
                     /label="mCherry"
                     /ApEinfo_label="mCherry"
                     /ApEinfo_fwdcolor="#ff8080"
                     /ApEinfo_revcolor="green"
                     /ApEinfo_graphicformat="arrow_data {{0 1 2 0 0 -1} {} 0}
                     width 5 offset 0"
     misc_feature    1127..1129
                     /locus_tag="M71"
                     /label="M71"
                     /ApEinfo_label="M71"
                     /ApEinfo_fwdcolor="#8080ff"
                     /ApEinfo_revcolor="green"
                     /ApEinfo_graphicformat="arrow_data {{0 1 2 0 0 -1} {} 0}
                     width 5 offset 0"
ORIGIN
        1 GACGGATCGG GAGATCTCCC GATCCCCTAT GGTGCACTCT CAGTACAATC TGCTCTGATG
       61 CCGCATAGTT AAGCCAGTAT CTGCTCCCTG CTTGTGTGTT GGAGGTCGCT GAGTAGTGCG
      121 CGAGCAAAAT TTAAGCTACA ACAAGGCAAG GCTTGACCGA CAATTGCATG AAGAATCTGC
      181 TTAGGGTTAG GCGTTTTGCG CTGCTTCGCG ATGTACGGGC CAGATATACG CGTTGACATT
      241 GATTATTGAC TAGTTATTAA TAGTAATCAA TTACGGGGTC ATTAGTTCAT AGCCCATATA
      301 TGGAGTTCCG CGTTACATAA CTTACGGTAA ATGGCCCGCC TGGCTGACCG CCCAACGACC
      361 CCCGCCCATT GACGTCAATA ATGACGTATG TTCCCATAGT AACGCCAATA GGGACTTTCC
      421 ATTGACGTCA ATGGGTGGAG TATTTACGGT AAACTGCCCA CTTGGCAGTA CATCAAGTGT
      481 ATCATATGCC AAGTACGCCC CCTATTGACG TCAATGACGG TAAATGGCCC GCCTGGCATT
      541 ATGCCCAGTA CATGACCTTA TGGGACTTTC CTACTTGGCA GTACATCTAC GTATTAGTCA
      601 TCGCTATTAC CATGGTGATG CGGTTTTGGC AGTACATCAA TGGGCGTGGA TAGCGGTTTG
      661 ACTCACGGGG ATTTCCAAGT CTCCACCCCA TTGACGTCAA TGGGAGTTTG TTTTGGCACC
      721 AAAATCAACG GGACTTTCCA AAATGTCGTA ACAACTCCGC CCCATTGACG CAAATGGGCG
      781 GTAGGCGTGT ACGGTGGGAG GTCTATATAA GCAGAGCTCT CTGGCTAACT AGAGAACCCA
      841 CTGCTTACTG GCTTATCGAA ATTAATACGA CTCACTATAG GGAGACCCAA GCTGGCTAGC
      901 GCTACCGGTC GCCACCATGG TGAGCAAGGG CGAGGAGGAT AACATGGCCA TCATCAAGGA
      961 GTTCATGCGC TTCAAGGTGC ACATGGAGGG CTCCGTGAAC GGCCACGAGT TCGAGATCGA
     1021 GGGCGAGGGC GAGGGCCGCC CCTACGAGGG CACCCAGACC GCCAAGCTGA AGGTGACCAA
     1081 GGGTGGCCCC CTGCCCTTCG CCTGGGACAT CCTGTCCCCT CAGTTCATGT ACGGCTCCAA
     1141 GGCCTACGTG AAGCACCCCG CCGACATCCC CGACTACTTG AAGCTGTCCT TCCCCGAGGG
     1201 CTTCAAGTGG GAGCGCGTGA TGAACTTCGA GGACGGCGGC GTGGTGACCG TGACCCAGGA
     1261 CTCCTCCCTG CAGGACGGCG AGTTCATCTA CAAGGTGAAG CTGCGCGGCA CCAACTTCCC
     1321 CTCCGACGGC CCCGTAATGC AGAAGAAGAC CATGGGCTGG GAGGCCTCCT CCGAGCGGAT
     1381 GTACCCCGAG GACGGCGCCC TGAAGGGCGA GATCAAGCAG AGGCTGAAGC TGAAGGACGG
     1441 CGGCCACTAC GACGCTGAGG TCAAGACCAC CTACAAGGCC AAGAAGCCCG TGCAGCTGCC
     1501 CGGCGCCTAC AACGTCAACA TCAAGTTGGA CATCACCTCC CACAACGAGG ACTACACCAT
     1561 CGTGGAACAG TACGAACGCG CCGAGGGCCG CCACTCCACC GGCGGCATGG ACGAGCTGTA
     1621 CAAGTCCGGC CGGACTCAGA TCTCGAGCTC AAGCTTCGAA TTCATGGAGG GATTCGACGG
     1681 TTCAGATTTT AGTCCTCCAG CTGATTTAGT TGGCGTTGAC GGTGCAGTCA TGCGGAACGT
     1741 CGTTGACGTC ACGATAAATG GTGACGTCAC TGCTCCGCCG AAAGCTGCGC CAAGAAAAAG
     1801 TGAATCGGTA AAGAAAGTTC ATTGGAATGA TGTAGACCAA GGACCGAGTG AAAAACCAGA
     1861 GACAAGACAG GAGGAACGAA TAGATATACC CGAGATTTCA GGTCTATGGT GGGGCGAGAA
     1921 TGAACATGGA GTGGACGATG GGAGAATGGA GATACCTACT ACTGGTGTAG GTCGCGTCCA
     1981 GTTTCGTGTC CGAGCAGTGA TTGATCATCT AGGGATGCGA GTCTTTGGAG TCTTCCTAAT
     2041 TTTCTTGGAC ATCATCCTCA TGATCATTGA TCTCAGTCTT CCAGGAAAAA GTGAATCTTC
     2101 ACAATCCTTT TATGACGGGA TGGCTTTGGC TCTTTCTTGT TATTTCATGC TGGATTTAGG
     2161 ATTAAGGATA TTTGCCTACG GGCCCAAGAA TTTCTTCACC AACCCCTGGG AGGTTGCTGA
     2221 TGGTTTGATT ATCGTTGTCA CATTCGTCGT CACGATATTT TACACTGTGT TAGATGAATA
     2281 CGTGCAAGAA ACAGGAGCCG ATGGTTTGGG GCAATTGGTT GTGTTGGCCC GTTTGCTGCG
     2341 TGTGGTTCGA TTAGCAAGAA TATTTTATTC CCACCAACAA GGGGATCCCA TGAGTAAAGG
     2401 AGAAGAACTT TTCACTGGAG TTGTCCCAAT TCTTGTTGAA TTAGATGGTG ATGTTAATGG
     2461 GCACAAATTT TCTGTCAGTG GAGAGGGTGA AGGTGATGCA ACATACGGAA AACTTACCCT
     2521 TAAATTTATT TGCACTACTG GAAAACTACC TGTTCCATGG CCAACACTTG TCACTACTTT
     2581 AACTTATGGT GTTCAATGCT TTTCAAGATA CCCAGATCAT ATGAAACGGC ATGACTTTTT
     2641 CAAGAGTGCC ATGCCCGAAG GTTATGTACA GGAAAGAACT ATATTTTTCA AAGATGACGG
     2701 GAACTACAAG ACACGTGCTG AAGTCAAGTT TGAAGGTGAT ACCCTTGTTA ATAGAATCGA
     2761 GTTAAAAGGT ATTGATTTTA AAGAAGATGG AAACATTCTT GGACACAAAT TGGAATACAA
     2821 CTATAACGAT CACCAGGTGT ACATCATGGC AGACAAACAA AAGAATGGAA TCAAAGCTAA
     2881 CTTCAAAATT AGACACAACA TTGAAGATGG AGGCGTTCAA CTAGCAGACC ATTATCAACA
     2941 AAATACTCCA ATTGGCGATG GGCCCGTCCT TTTACCAGAC AACCATTACC TGTTTACAAC
     3001 TTCTACTCTT TCGAAAGATC CCAACGAAAA GAGAGACCAC ATGGTCCTTC TTGAGTTTGT
     3061 AACAGCTGAT GGGATTACAC ATGGCATGGA TGAACTATAC AAATGAGCGG CCGCTCGAGT
     3121 CTAGAGGGCC CGTTTAAACC CGCTGATCAG CCTCGACTGT GCCTTCTAGT TGCCAGCCAT
     3181 CTGTTGTTTG CCCCTCCCCC GTGCCTTCCT TGACCCTGGA AGGTGCCACT CCCACTGTCC
     3241 TTTCCTAATA AAATGAGGAA ATTGCATCGC ATTGTCTGAG TAGGTGTCAT TCTATTCTGG
     3301 GGGGTGGGGT GGGGCAGGAC AGCAAGGGGG AGGATTGGGA AGACAATAGC AGGCATGCTG
     3361 GGGATGCGGT GGGCTCTATG GCTTCTGAGG CGGAAAGAAC CAGCTGGGGC TCTAGGGGGT
     3421 ATCCCCNNNN NNNNNNNNNN NNNNNNNNNN NNNNNNNNNN NNNNNNNNNN NNNNNNNNNN
     3481 NNNNNNNNNN NNNNNNNNNN NNNNNNNNNN NNNNNNNNNN NNNNNNNNNN NNNNNNNNNN
     3541 NNNNNNNNNN CNNNNNNNNN NNNNNNNNNN NNNNNNNNNN NNNNNNNNNN NNNNNNNNNN
     3601 NNNNNNNNNN NNNNNNNNNN NNNNNNNNNN NNNNNNNNNN NNANNNNNNN NNNNNNNNNN
     3661 NNNNNNNNNN NNNNNNNNNN NNNNNNNNNN NNCCTTTGAC GTTGGAGTCC ACGTTCTTTN
     3721 NNNNNNNNNN NNNNNNNNNN NNNNNNNNNN NNNNNNACCC TATCTCGGTC TATTCTTTTG
     3781 ATTTATAAGG GATTTTGCCG ATTTCGGCCT ATTGGTTAAA AAATGAGCTG ATTTAACAAA
     3841 AATTTAACGC GAATTAATTC TGTGGAATGT GTGTCAGTTA GGGTGTGGAA AGTCCCCAGG
     3901 CTCCCCAGCA GGCAGAAGTA TGCAAAGCAT GCATCTCAAT TAGTCAGCAA CCAGGTGTGG
     3961 AAAGTCCCCA GGCTCCCCAG CAGGCAGAAG TATGCAAAGC ATGCATCTCA ATTAGTCAGC
     4021 AACCATAGTC CCGCCCCTAA CTCCGCCCAT CCCGCCCCTA ACTCCGCCCA GTTCCGCCCA
     4081 TTCTCCGCCC CATGGCTGAC TAATTTTTTT TATTTATGCA GAGGCCGAGG CCGCCTCTGC
     4141 CTCTGAGCTA TTCCAGAAGT AGTGAGGAGG CTTTTTTGGA GGCCTAGGCT TTTGCAAAAA
     4201 GCTCCCGGGA GCTTGTATAT CCATTTTCGG ATCTGATCAA GAGACAGGAT GAGGATCGTT
     4261 TCGCATGATT GAACAAGATG GATTGCACGC AGGTTCTCCG GCCGCTTGGG TGGAGAGGCT
     4321 ATTCGGCTAT GACTGGGCAC AACAGACAAT CGGCTGCTCT GATGCCGCCG TGTTCCGGCT
     4381 GTCAGCGCAG GGGCGCCCGG TTCTTTTTGT CAAGACCGAC CTGTCCGGTG CCCTGAATGA
     4441 ACTGCAGGAC GAGGCAGCGC GGCTATCGTG GCTGGCCACG ACGGGCGTTC CTTGCGCAGC
     4501 TGTGCTCGAC GTTGTCACTG AAGCGGGAAG GGACTGGCTG CTATTGGGCG AAGTGCCGGG
     4561 GCAGGATCTC CTGTCATCTC ACCTTGCTCC TGCCGAGAAA GTATCCATCA TGGCTGATGC
     4621 AATGCGGCGG CTGCATACGC TTGATCCGGC TACCTGCCCA TTCGACCACC AAGCGAAACA
     4681 TCGCATCGAG CGAGCACGTA CTCGGATGGA AGCCGGTCTT GTCGATCAGG ATGATCTGGA
     4741 CGAAGAGCAT CAGGGGCTCG CGCCAGCCGA ACTGTTCGCC AGGCTCAAGG CGCGCATGCC
     4801 CGACGGCGAG GATCTCGTCG TGACCCATGG CGATGCCTGC TTGCCGAATA TCATGGTGGA
     4861 AAATGGCCGC TTTTCTGGAT TCATCGACTG TGGCCGGCTG GGTGTGGCGG ACCGCTATCA
     4921 GGACATAGCG TTGGCTACCC GTGATATTGC TGAAGAGCTT GGCGGCGAAT GGGCTGACCG
     4981 CTTCCTCGTG CTTTACGGTA TCGCCGCTCC CGATTCGCAG CGCATCGCCT TCTATCGCCT
     5041 TCTTGACGAG TTCTTCTGAG CGGGACTCTG GGGTTCGAAA TGACCGACCA AGCGACGCCC
     5101 AACCTGCCAT CACGAGATTT CGATTCCACC GCCGCCTTCT ATGAAAGGTT GGGCTTCGGA
     5161 ATCGTTTTCC GGGACGCCGG CTGGATGATC CTCCAGCGCG GGGATCTCAT GCTGGAGTTC
     5221 TTCGCCCACC CCAACTTGTT TATTGCAGCT TATAATGGTT ACAAATAAAG CAATAGCATC
     5281 ACAAATTTCA CAAATAAAGC ATTTTTTTCA CTGCATTCTA GTTGTGGTTT GTCCAAACTC
     5341 ATCAATGTAT CTTATCATGT CTGTATACCG TCGACCTCTA GCTAGAGCTT GGCGTAATCA
     5401 TGGTCATAGC TGTTTCCTGT GTGAAATTGT TATCCGCTCA CAATTCCACA CAACATACGA
     5461 GCCGGAAGCA TAAAGTGTAA AGCCTGGGGT GCCTAATGAG TGAGCTAACT CACATTAATT
     5521 GCGTTGCGCT CACTGCCCGC TTTCCAGTCG GGAAACCTGT CGTGCCAGCT GCATTAATGA
     5581 ATCGGCCAAC GCGCGGGGAG AGGCGGTTTG CGTATTGGGC GCTCTTCCGC TTCCTCGCTC
     5641 ACTGACTCGC TGCGCTCGGT CGTTCGGCTG CGGCGAGCGG TATCAGCTCA CTCAAAGGCG
     5701 GTAATACGGT TATCCACAGA ATCAGGGGAT AACGCAGGAA AGAACATGTG AGCAAAAGGC
     5761 CAGCAAAAGG CCAGGAACCG TAAAAAGGCC GCGTTGCTGG CGTTTTTCCA TAGGCTCCGC
     5821 CCCCCTGACG AGCATCACAA AAATCGACGC TCAAGTCAGA GGTGGCGAAA CCCGACAGGA
     5881 CTATAAAGAT ACCAGGCGTT TCCCCCTGGA AGCTCCCTCG TGCGCTCTCC TGTTCCGACC
     5941 CTGCCGCTTA CCGGATACCT GTCCGCCTTT CTCCCTTCGG GAAGCGTGGC GCTTTCTCAT
     6001 AGCTCACGCT GTAGGTATCT CAGTTCGGTG TAGGTCGTTC GCTCCAAGCT GGGCTGTGTG
     6061 CACGAACCCC CCGTTCAGCC CGACCGCTGC GCCTTATCCG GTAACTATCG TCTTGAGTCC
     6121 AACCCGGTAA GACACGACTT ATCGCCACTG GCAGCAGCCA CTGGTAACAG GATTAGCAGA
     6181 GCGAGGTATG TAGGCGGTGC TACAGAGTTC TTGAAGTGGT GGCCTAACTA CGGCTACACT
     6241 AGAAGAACAG TATTTGGTAT CTGCGCTCTG CTGAAGCCAG TTACCTTCGG AAAAAGAGTT
     6301 GGTAGCTCTT GATCCGGCAA ACAAACCACC GCTGGTAGCG GTTTTTTTGT TTGCAAGCAG
     6361 CAGATTACGC GCAGAAAAAA AGGATCTCAA GAAGATCCTT TGATCTTTTC TACGGGGTCT
     6421 GACGCTCAGT GGAACGAAAA CTCACGTTAA GGGATTTTGG TCATGAGATT ATCAAAAAGG
     6481 ATCTTCACCT AGATCCTTTT AAATTAAAAA TGAAGTTTTA AATCAATCTA AAGTATATAT
     6541 GAGTAAACTT GGTCTGACAG TTACCAATGC TTAATCAGTG AGGCACCTAT CTCAGCGATC
     6601 TGTCTATTTC GTTCATCCAT AGTTGCCTGA CTCCCCGTCG TGTAGATAAC TACGATACGG
     6661 GAGGGCTTAC CATCTGGCCC CAGTGCTGCA ATGATACCGC GAGACCCACG CTCACCGGCT
     6721 CCAGATTTAT CAGCAATAAA CCAGCCAGCC GGAAGGGCCG AGCGCAGAAG TGGTCCTGCA
     6781 ACTTTATCCG CCTCCATCCA GTCTATTAAT TGTTGCCGGG AAGCTAGAGT AAGTAGTTCG
     6841 CCAGTTAATA GTTTGCGCAA CGTTGTTGCC ATTGCTACAG GCATCGTGGT GTCACGCTCG
     6901 TCGTTTGGTA TGGCTTCATT CAGCTCCGGT TCCCAACGAT CAAGGCGAGT TACATGATCC
     6961 CCCATGTTGT GCAAAAAAGC GGTTAGCTCC TTCGGTCCTC CGATCGTTGT CAGAAGTAAG
     7021 TTGGCCGCAG TGTTATCACT CATGGTTATG GCAGCACTGC ATAATTCTCT TACTGTCATG
     7081 CCATCCGTAA GATGCTTTTC TGTGACTGGT GAGTACTCAA CCAAGTCATT CTGAGAATAG
     7141 TGTATGCGGC GACCGAGTTG CTCTTGCCCG GCGTCAATAC GGGATAATAC CGCGCCACAT
     7201 AGCAGAACTT TAAAAGTGCT CATCATTGGA AAACGTTCTT CGGGGCGAAA ACTCTCAAGG
     7261 ATCTTACCGC TGTTGAGATC CAGTTCGATG TAACCCACTC GTGCACCCAA CTGATCTTCA
     7321 GCATCTTTTA CTTTCACCAG CGTTTCTGGG TGAGCAAAAA CAGGAAGGCA AAATGCCGCA
     7381 AAAAAGGGAA TAAGGGCGAC ACGGAAATGT TGAATACTCA TACTCTTCCT TTTTCAATAT
     7441 TATTGAAGCA TTTATCAGGG TTATTGTCTC ATGAGCGGAT ACATATTTGA ATGTATTTAG
     7501 AAAAATAAAC AAATAGGGGT TCCGCGCACA TTTCCCCGAA AAGTGCCACC TGACGTC
//
