# Supplementary material for: Monitoring of compound resting membrane potentials of cell cultures with ratiometric genetically encoded voltage indicators
Source: Commun Biol. 2021 Oct 7;4:1164. doi: 10.1038/s42003-021-02675-0 (PMC8497494; doi:10.1038/s42003-021-02675-0)
Supplement: Supplementary file 5 — Supplementary Data 3 [file 42003_2021_2675_MOESM5_ESM.zip › pDox.gb]

LOCUS       pTre3GTetON             4972 bp ds-DNA     circular     25-AUG-2021
DEFINITION  .
ACCESSION   
VERSION     
SOURCE      .
  ORGANISM  .
COMMENT     
COMMENT     
COMMENT     ApEinfo:methylated:1
FEATURES             Location/Qualifiers
     primer_bind     complement(2814..2834)
                     /locus_tag="M13-rev"
                     /label="M13-rev"
                     /ApEinfo_label="M13-rev"
                     /ApEinfo_fwdcolor="cyan"
                     /ApEinfo_revcolor="green"
                     /ApEinfo_graphicformat="arrow_data {{0 1 2 0 0 -1} {} 0}
                     width 5 offset 0"
     rep_origin      997..1303
                     /locus_tag="F1 ori"
                     /label="F1 ori"
                     /ApEinfo_label="F1 ori"
                     /ApEinfo_fwdcolor="gray50"
                     /ApEinfo_revcolor="gray50"
                     /ApEinfo_graphicformat="arrow_data {{0 1 2 0 0 -1} {} 0}
                     width 5 offset 0"
     misc_binding    complement(2840..2862)
                     /locus_tag="LacO"
                     /label="LacO"
                     /ApEinfo_label="LacO"
                     /ApEinfo_fwdcolor="#6495ed"
                     /ApEinfo_revcolor="#6495ed"
                     /ApEinfo_graphicformat="arrow_data {{0 1 2 0 0 -1} {} 0}
                     width 5 offset 0"
     CDS             complement(3979..4638)
                     /locus_tag="AmpR"
                     /label="AmpR"
                     /ApEinfo_label="AmpR"
                     /ApEinfo_fwdcolor="#008040"
                     /ApEinfo_revcolor="#008040"
                     /ApEinfo_graphicformat="arrow_data {{0 1 2 0 0 -1} {} 0}
                     width 5 offset 0"
     misc_feature    2651..2770
                     /locus_tag="SV_40_PA_Terminator"
                     /label="SV_40_PA_Terminator"
                     /ApEinfo_label="SV_40_PA_Terminator"
                     /ApEinfo_fwdcolor="#800000"
                     /ApEinfo_revcolor="#800000"
                     /ApEinfo_graphicformat="arrow_data {{0 1 2 0 0 -1} {} 0}
                     width 5 offset 0"
     promoter        1435..1703
                     /locus_tag="SV_40_Promoter"
                     /label="SV_40_Promoter"
                     /ApEinfo_label="SV_40_Promoter"
                     /ApEinfo_fwdcolor="#ff8000"
                     /ApEinfo_revcolor="green"
                     /ApEinfo_graphicformat="arrow_data {{0 1 2 0 0 -1} {} 0}
                     width 5 offset 0"
     misc_feature    707..934
                     /locus_tag="bGH_PA_Terminator"
                     /label="bGH_PA_Terminator"
                     /ApEinfo_label="bGH_PA_Terminator"
                     /ApEinfo_fwdcolor="#800000"
                     /ApEinfo_revcolor="#800000"
                     /ApEinfo_graphicformat="arrow_data {{0 1 2 0 0 -1} {} 0}
                     width 5 offset 0"
     misc_feature    1742..2488
                     /locus_tag="TetON3G"
                     /label="TetON3G"
                     /ApEinfo_label="TetON3G"
                     /ApEinfo_fwdcolor="#0080ff"
                     /ApEinfo_revcolor="green"
                     /ApEinfo_graphicformat="arrow_data {{0 0.5 0 1 2 0 0 -1 0
                     -0.5} {} 0} width 5 offset 0"
     misc_feature    167..576
                     /locus_tag="Tre3G_Promoter"
                     /label="Tre3G_Promoter"
                     /ApEinfo_label="Tre3G_Promoter"
                     /ApEinfo_fwdcolor="#ff8040"
                     /ApEinfo_revcolor="green"
                     /ApEinfo_graphicformat="arrow_data {{0 1 2 0 0 -1} {} 0}
                     width 5 offset 0"
ORIGIN
        1 GACGGATCGG GAGATCTCCC GATCCCCTAT GGTGCACTCT CAGTACAATC TGCTCTGATG
       61 CCGCATAGTT AAGCCAGTAT CTGCTCCCTG CTTGTGTGTT GGAGGTCGCT GAGTAGTGCG
      121 CGAGCAAAAT TTAAGCTACA ACAAGGCAAG GCTTGACCGA CAATTGtacc ggtaaagctg
      181 atatctccac cccacagtgg tttactccct atcagtgata gagaacgtat gaagagttta
      241 ctccctatca gtgatagaga acgtatgcag actttactcc ctatcagtga tagagaacgt
      301 ataaggagtt tactccctat cagtgataga gaacgtatga ccagtttact ccctatcagt
      361 gatagagaac gtatctacag tttactccct atcagtgata gagaacgtat atccagttta
      421 ctccctatca gtgatagaga acgtataagc tttaggcgtg tacggtgggc gcctataaaa
      481 gcagagctcg tttagtgaac cgtcagatcg cctggagcaa ttccacaaca cttttgtctt
      541 ataccaactt tccgtaccac ttcctaccct cgtaaaGCTA GCGTTTAAAC TTAAGCTTGG
      601 TACCGAGCTC GGATCCACTA GTCCAGTGTG GTGGAATTCT GCAGATATCC AGCACAGTGG
      661 CGGCCGCTCG AGTCTAGAGG GCCCGTTTAA ACCCGCTGAT CAGCCTCGAC TGTGCCTTCT
      721 AGTTGCCAGC CATCTGTTGT TTGCCCCTCC CCCGTGCCTT CCTTGACCCT GGAAGGTGCC
      781 ACTCCCACTG TCCTTTCCTA ATAAAATGAG GAAATTGCAT CGCATTGTCT GAGTAGGTGT
      841 CATTCTATTC TGGGGGGTGG GGTGGGGCAG GACAGCAAGG GGGAGGATTG GGAAGACAAT
      901 AGCAGGCATG CTGGGGATGC GGTGGGCTCT ATGGCTTCTG AGGCGGAAAG AACCAGCTGG
      961 GGCTCTAGGG GGTATCCCCN NNNNNNNNNN NNNNNNNNNN NNNNNNNNNN NNNNNNNNNN
     1021 NNNNNNNNNN NNNNNNNNNN NNNNNNNNNN NNNNNNNNNN NNNNNNNNNN NNNNNNNNNN
     1081 NNNNNNNNNN NNNNNNNNNN NNNCNNNNNN NNNNNNNNNN NNNNNNNNNN NNNNNNNNNN
     1141 NNNNNNNNNN NNNNNNNNNN NNNNNNNNNN NNNNNNNNNN NNNNNNNNNN NNNNNANNNN
     1201 NNNNNNNNNN NNNNNNNNNN NNNNNNNNNN NNNNNNNNNN NNNNNCCTTT GACGTTGGAG
     1261 TCCACGTTCT TTNNNNNNNN NNNNNNNNNN NNNNNNNNNN NNNNNNNNNA CCCTATCTCG
     1321 GTCTATTCTT TTGATTTATA AGGGATTTTG CCGATTTCGG CCTATTGGTT AAAAAATGAG
     1381 CTGATTTAAC AAAAATTTAA CGCGAATTAA TTCTGTGGAA TGTGTGTCAG TTAGGGTGTG
     1441 GAAAGTCCCC AGGCTCCCCA GCAGGCAGAA GTATGCAAAG CATGCATCTC AATTAGTCAG
     1501 CAACCAGGTG TGGAAAGTCC CCAGGCTCCC CAGCAGGCAG AAGTATGCAA AGCATGCATC
     1561 TCAATTAGTC AGCAACCATA GTCCCGCCCC TAACTCCGCC CATCCCGCCC CTAACTCCGC
     1621 CCAGTTCCGC CCATTCTCCG CCCCATGGCT GACTAATTTT TTTTATTTAT GCAGAGGCCG
     1681 AGGCCGCCTC TGCCTCTGAG CTATTCCAGA AGTAGTGAGG AGGCTTTTTT GGAGGCCTAG
     1741 GAtgagccgg ctggacaaga gcaaagtgat caacagcgcc ctggaactgc tgaacggcgt
     1801 gggcatcgag ggcctgacca cccggaagct ggcccagaaa ctgggcgtgg aacagcccac
     1861 cctgtactgg cacgtgaaga acaagcgggc cctgctggac gccctgccca tcgagatgct
     1921 ggaccggcac cacacccaca gctgccctct ggaaggcgag agctggcagg acttcctgcg
     1981 gaacaacgcc aagagctaca gatgcgccct gctgagccac cgggacggcg ccaaagtgca
     2041 cctgggcacc agacccaccg agaagcagta cgagacactg gaaaaccagc tggccttcct
     2101 gtgccagcag ggcttcagcc tggaaaacgc cctgtacgcc ctgagcgccg tgggccactt
     2161 caccctgggc tgcgtgctgg aagaacagga acaccaggtc gccaaagagg aaagagagac
     2221 acccaccacc gacagcatgc cccccctgct gaagcaggcc atcgagctgt tcgacagaca
     2281 gggcgccgag cccgccttcc tgttcggcct ggaactgatc atctgcggcc tcgagaagca
     2341 gctgaagtgc gagagcggcg gacccaccga cgccctggac gacttcgacc tggacatgct
     2401 gcccgccgat gccctggatg attttgatct ggatatgctc cctgctgacg ctctcgatga
     2461 cttcgatctc gatatgctgc caggctaaTT CGAAATGACC GACCAAGCGA CGCCCAACCT
     2521 GCCATCACGA GATTTCGATT CCACCGCCGC CTTCTATGAA AGGTTGGGCT TCGGAATCGT
     2581 TTTCCGGGAC GCCGGCTGGA TGATCCTCCA GCGCGGGGAT CTCATGCTGG AGTTCTTCGC
     2641 CCACCCCAAC TTGTTTATTG CAGCTTATAA TGGTTACAAA TAAAGCAATA GCATCACAAA
     2701 TTTCACAAAT AAAGCATTTT TTTCACTGCA TTCTAGTTGT GGTTTGTCCA AACTCATCAA
     2761 TGTATCTTAT CATGTCTGTA TACCGTCGAC CTCTAGCTAG AGCTTGGCGT AATCATGGTC
     2821 ATAGCTGTTT CCTGTGTGAA ATTGTTATCC GCTCACAATT CCACACAACA TACGAGCCGG
     2881 AAGCATAAAG TGTAAAGCCT GGGGTGCCTA ATGAGTGAGC TAACTCACAT TAATTGCGTT
     2941 GCGCTCACTG CCCGCTTTCC AGTCGGGAAA CCTGTCGTGC CAGCTGCATT AATGAATCGG
     3001 CCAACGCGCG GGGAGAGGCG GTTTGCGTAT TGGGCGCTCT TCCGCTTCCT CGCTCACTGA
     3061 CTCGCTGCGC TCGGTCGTTC GGCTGCGGCG AGCGGTATCA GCTCACTCAA AGGCGGTAAT
     3121 ACGGTTATCC ACAGAATCAG GGGATAACGC AGGAAAGAAC ATGTGAGCAA AAGGCCAGCA
     3181 AAAGGCCAGG AACCGTAAAA AGGCCGCGTT GCTGGCGTTT TTCCATAGGC TCCGCCCCCC
     3241 TGACGAGCAT CACAAAAATC GACGCTCAAG TCAGAGGTGG CGAAACCCGA CAGGACTATA
     3301 AAGATACCAG GCGTTTCCCC CTGGAAGCTC CCTCGTGCGC TCTCCTGTTC CGACCCTGCC
     3361 GCTTACCGGA TACCTGTCCG CCTTTCTCCC TTCGGGAAGC GTGGCGCTTT CTCATAGCTC
     3421 ACGCTGTAGG TATCTCAGTT CGGTGTAGGT CGTTCGCTCC AAGCTGGGCT GTGTGCACGA
     3481 ACCCCCCGTT CAGCCCGACC GCTGCGCCTT ATCCGGTAAC TATCGTCTTG AGTCCAACCC
     3541 GGTAAGACAC GACTTATCGC CACTGGCAGC AGCCACTGGT AACAGGATTA GCAGAGCGAG
     3601 GTATGTAGGC GGTGCTACAG AGTTCTTGAA GTGGTGGCCT AACTACGGCT ACACTAGAAG
     3661 AACAGTATTT GGTATCTGCG CTCTGCTGAA GCCAGTTACC TTCGGAAAAA GAGTTGGTAG
     3721 CTCTTGATCC GGCAAACAAA CCACCGCTGG TAGCGGTTTT TTTGTTTGCA AGCAGCAGAT
     3781 TACGCGCAGA AAAAAAGGAT CTCAAGAAGA TCCTTTGATC TTTTCTACGG GGTCTGACGC
     3841 TCAGTGGAAC GAAAACTCAC GTTAAGGGAT TTTGGTCATG AGATTATCAA AAAGGATCTT
     3901 CACCTAGATC CTTTTAAATT AAAAATGAAG TTTTAAATCA ATCTAAAGTA TATATGAGTA
     3961 AACTTGGTCT GACAGTTACC AATGCTTAAT CAGTGAGGCA CCTATCTCAG CGATCTGTCT
     4021 ATTTCGTTCA TCCATAGTTG CCTGACTCCC CGTCGTGTAG ATAACTACGA TACGGGAGGG
     4081 CTTACCATCT GGCCCCAGTG CTGCAATGAT ACCGCGAGAC CCACGCTCAC CGGCTCCAGA
     4141 TTTATCAGCA ATAAACCAGC CAGCCGGAAG GGCCGAGCGC AGAAGTGGTC CTGCAACTTT
     4201 ATCCGCCTCC ATCCAGTCTA TTAATTGTTG CCGGGAAGCT AGAGTAAGTA GTTCGCCAGT
     4261 TAATAGTTTG CGCAACGTTG TTGCCATTGC TACAGGCATC GTGGTGTCAC GCTCGTCGTT
     4321 TGGTATGGCT TCATTCAGCT CCGGTTCCCA ACGATCAAGG CGAGTTACAT GATCCCCCAT
     4381 GTTGTGCAAA AAAGCGGTTA GCTCCTTCGG TCCTCCGATC GTTGTCAGAA GTAAGTTGGC
     4441 CGCAGTGTTA TCACTCATGG TTATGGCAGC ACTGCATAAT TCTCTTACTG TCATGCCATC
     4501 CGTAAGATGC TTTTCTGTGA CTGGTGAGTA CTCAACCAAG TCATTCTGAG AATAGTGTAT
     4561 GCGGCGACCG AGTTGCTCTT GCCCGGCGTC AATACGGGAT AATACCGCGC CACATAGCAG
     4621 AACTTTAAAA GTGCTCATCA TTGGAAAACG TTCTTCGGGG CGAAAACTCT CAAGGATCTT
     4681 ACCGCTGTTG AGATCCAGTT CGATGTAACC CACTCGTGCA CCCAACTGAT CTTCAGCATC
     4741 TTTTACTTTC ACCAGCGTTT CTGGGTGAGC AAAAACAGGA AGGCAAAATG CCGCAAAAAA
     4801 GGGAATAAGG GCGACACGGA AATGTTGAAT ACTCATACTC TTCCTTTTTC AATATTATTG
     4861 AAGCATTTAT CAGGGTTATT GTCTCATGAG CGGATACATA TTTGAATGTA TTTAGAAAAA
     4921 TAAACAAATA GGGGTTCCGC GCACATTTCC CCGAAAAGTG CCACCTGACG TC
//
