# Supplementary material for: Monitoring of compound resting membrane potentials of cell cultures with ratiometric genetically encoded voltage indicators
Source: Commun Biol. 2021 Oct 7;4:1164. doi: 10.1038/s42003-021-02675-0 (PMC8497494; doi:10.1038/s42003-021-02675-0)
Supplement: Supplementary file 5 — Supplementary Data 3 [file 42003_2021_2675_MOESM5_ESM.zip › rASAP_mKir2_1_coex.gb]

LOCUS       rASAP_mKir2_1_co        7745 bp ds-DNA     circular     25-AUG-2021
DEFINITION  .
ACCESSION   
VERSION     
SOURCE      .
  ORGANISM  .
COMMENT     
COMMENT     
COMMENT     ApEinfo:methylated:1
FEATURES             Location/Qualifiers
     primer_bind     complement(5587..5607)
                     /locus_tag="M13-rev"
                     /label="M13-rev"
                     /ApEinfo_label="M13-rev"
                     /ApEinfo_fwdcolor="cyan"
                     /ApEinfo_revcolor="green"
                     /ApEinfo_graphicformat="arrow_data {{0 1 2 0 0 -1} {} 0}
                     width 5 offset 0"
     primer_bind     863..882
                     /locus_tag="T7"
                     /label="T7"
                     /ApEinfo_label="T7"
                     /ApEinfo_fwdcolor="cyan"
                     /ApEinfo_revcolor="green"
                     /ApEinfo_graphicformat="arrow_data {{0 1 2 0 0 -1} {} 0}
                     width 5 offset 0"
     rep_origin      3230..3536
                     /locus_tag="F1 ori"
                     /label="F1 ori"
                     /ApEinfo_label="F1 ori"
                     /ApEinfo_fwdcolor="gray50"
                     /ApEinfo_revcolor="gray50"
                     /ApEinfo_graphicformat="arrow_data {{0 1 2 0 0 -1} {} 0}
                     width 5 offset 0"
     misc_binding    complement(5613..5635)
                     /locus_tag="LacO"
                     /label="LacO"
                     /ApEinfo_label="LacO"
                     /ApEinfo_fwdcolor="#6495ed"
                     /ApEinfo_revcolor="#6495ed"
                     /ApEinfo_graphicformat="arrow_data {{0 1 2 0 0 -1} {} 0}
                     width 5 offset 0"
     CDS             complement(6752..7411)
                     /locus_tag="AmpR"
                     /label="AmpR"
                     /ApEinfo_label="AmpR"
                     /ApEinfo_fwdcolor="#008040"
                     /ApEinfo_revcolor="#008040"
                     /ApEinfo_graphicformat="arrow_data {{0 1 2 0 0 -1} {} 0}
                     width 5 offset 0"
     misc_feature    5424..5543
                     /locus_tag="SV_40_PA_Terminator"
                     /label="SV_40_PA_Terminator"
                     /ApEinfo_label="SV_40_PA_Terminator"
                     /ApEinfo_fwdcolor="#800000"
                     /ApEinfo_revcolor="#800000"
                     /ApEinfo_graphicformat="arrow_data {{0 1 2 0 0 -1} {} 0}
                     width 5 offset 0"
     CDS             901..1602
                     /note="mKATE2"
                     /locus_tag="mKate2"
                     /label="mKate2"
                     /ApEinfo_label="mKate2"
                     /ApEinfo_fwdcolor="#ff8080"
                     /ApEinfo_revcolor="#008040"
                     /ApEinfo_graphicformat="arrow_data {{0 1 2 0 0 -1} {} 0}
                     width 5 offset 0"
     promoter        3668..3936
                     /locus_tag="SV_40_Promoter"
                     /label="SV_40_Promoter"
                     /ApEinfo_label="SV_40_Promoter"
                     /ApEinfo_fwdcolor="#ff8000"
                     /ApEinfo_revcolor="green"
                     /ApEinfo_graphicformat="arrow_data {{0 1 2 0 0 -1} {} 0}
                     width 5 offset 0"
     misc_feature    2940..3167
                     /locus_tag="bGH_PA_Terminator"
                     /label="bGH_PA_Terminator"
                     /ApEinfo_label="bGH_PA_Terminator"
                     /ApEinfo_fwdcolor="#800000"
                     /ApEinfo_revcolor="#800000"
                     /ApEinfo_graphicformat="arrow_data {{0 1 2 0 0 -1} {} 0}
                     width 5 offset 0"
     misc_feature    260..812
                     /locus_tag="CMV_Promoter_Variant3"
                     /label="CMV_Promoter_Variant3"
                     /ApEinfo_label="CMV_Promoter_Variant3"
                     /ApEinfo_fwdcolor="#ff8040"
                     /ApEinfo_revcolor="green"
                     /ApEinfo_graphicformat="arrow_data {{0 1 2 0 0 -1} {} 0}
                     width 5 offset 0"
     misc_feature    3975..5261
                     /locus_tag="mKir2.1"
                     /label="mKir2.1"
                     /ApEinfo_label="mKir2.1"
                     /ApEinfo_fwdcolor="#0080ff"
                     /ApEinfo_revcolor="green"
                     /ApEinfo_graphicformat="arrow_data {{0 1 2 0 0 -1} {} 0}
                     width 5 offset 0"
     exon            1609..2892
                     /locus_tag="ASAP_I67T_Q397R_R415Q"
                     /label="ASAP_I67T_Q397R_R415Q"
                     /ApEinfo_label="ASAP_I67T_Q397R_R415Q"
                     /ApEinfo_fwdcolor="#0080ff"
                     /ApEinfo_revcolor="#c83a90"
                     /ApEinfo_graphicformat="arrow_data {{0 1 2 0 0 -1} {} 0}
                     width 5 offset 0"
     misc_feature    4878..4880
                     /locus_tag="V302"
                     /label="V302"
                     /ApEinfo_label="V302"
                     /ApEinfo_fwdcolor="#8080c0"
                     /ApEinfo_revcolor="green"
                     /ApEinfo_graphicformat="arrow_data {{0 1 2 0 0 -1} {} 0}
                     width 5 offset 0"
ORIGIN
        1 GACGGATCGG GAGATCTCCC GATCCCCTAT GGTGCACTCT CAGTACAATC TGCTCTGATG
       61 CCGCATAGTT AAGCCAGTAT CTGCTCCCTG CTTGTGTGTT GGAGGTCGCT GAGTAGTGCG
      121 CGAGCAAAAT TTAAGCTACA ACAAGGCAAG GCTTGACCGA CAATTGCATG AAGAATCTGC
      181 TTAGGGTTAG GCGTTTTGCG CTGCTTCGCG ATGTACGGGC CAGATATACG CGTTGACATT
      241 GATTATTGAC TAGTTATTAA TAGTAATCAA TTACGGGGTC ATTAGTTCAT AGCCCATATA
      301 TGGAGTTCCG CGTTACATAA CTTACGGTAA ATGGCCCGCC TGGCTGACCG CCCAACGACC
      361 CCCGCCCATT GACGTCAATA ATGACGTATG TTCCCATAGT AACGCCAATA GGGACTTTCC
      421 ATTGACGTCA ATGGGTGGAG TATTTACGGT AAACTGCCCA CTTGGCAGTA CATCAAGTGT
      481 ATCATATGCC AAGTACGCCC CCTATTGACG TCAATGACGG TAAATGGCCC GCCTGGCATT
      541 ATGCCCAGTA CATGACCTTA TGGGACTTTC CTACTTGGCA GTACATCTAC GTATTAGTCA
      601 TCGCTATTAC CATGGTGATG CGGTTTTGGC AGTACATCAA TGGGCGTGGA TAGCGGTTTG
      661 ACTCACGGGG ATTTCCAAGT CTCCACCCCA TTGACGTCAA TGGGAGTTTG TTTTGGCACC
      721 AAAATCAACG GGACTTTCCA AAATGTCGTA ACAACTCCGC CCCATTGACG CAAATGGGCG
      781 GTAGGCGTGT ACGGTGGGAG GTCTATATAA GCAGAGCTCT CTGGCTAACT AGAGAACCCA
      841 CTGCTTACTG GCTTATCGAA ATTAATACGA CTCACTATAG GGAGACCCAA GCTGGCTAGC
      901 ATGCACATGG TCAGCGAGCT GATCAAGGAA AACATGCACA TGAAACTGTA CATGGAGGGG
      961 ACTGTGAACA ATCACCATTT CAAATGCACC TCCGAGGGCG AAGGGAAGCC CTACGAGGGC
     1021 ACACAGACTA TGAGGATCAA GGCAGTGGAG GGAGGACCAC TGCCATTCGC CTTTGACATT
     1081 CTGGCTACCT CATTCATGTA CGGCAGCAAA ACCTTCATCA ATCACACTCA GGGGATTCCC
     1141 GACTTCTTTA AGCAGTCTTT CCCTGAAGGC TTTACTTGGG AGCGAGTGAC CACATACGAG
     1201 GATGGAGGCG TCCTGACCGC CACACAGGAC ACAAGTCTGC AGGATGGCTG TCTGATCTAT
     1261 AACGTGAAGA TTCGCGGGGT CAACTTTCCC AGTAATGGAC CTGTGATGCA GAAGAAAACC
     1321 CTGGGATGGG AGGCTTCAAC TGAAACCCTG TACCCAGCAG ACGGAGGACT GGAGGGACGA
     1381 GCAGATATGG CTCTGAAACT GGTGGGCGGG GGACACCTGA TCTGCAACCT GAAGACTACC
     1441 TATCGGTCCA AGAAACCTGC TAAGAATCTG AAAATGCCAG GCGTGTACTA TGTGGACCGG
     1501 AGACTGGAGA GAATTAAGGA AGCAGATAAA GAGACCTACG TGGAGCAGCA CGAAGTGGCT
     1561 GTCGCACGAT ATTGTGACCT GCCTTCTAAA CTGGGCCATC GGGAATTCat ggagacgact
     1621 gtgaggtatg aacaggggtc agagctcact aaaacttcga gctctccaac agcagatgag
     1681 cccacgataa agattgatga tggtcgtgat gagggtaatg aacaagacag ctgttccaat
     1741 accattagga gaaaaatttc cccgtttgtg atgtcatttg gattcagagt atttggagtt
     1801 gtgcttacta ttgtagacat catagtggtg attgtggatc tggccatcag tgagaagaaa
     1861 agaggcatta gagagattct tgaaggtgtt tccctggcta tagcactctt cttccttgtt
     1921 gatgttctca tgagagtgtt tgttgaaggc ttcaagaact atttccggtc caaactgaat
     1981 actttggatg cagtcatagt agtgggcact ctgctaatta atatgaccta ctccttctct
     2041 gaccttgctg cctttaacag ccataacgtg tatattaccg cggataaaca gaaaaacggc
     2101 attaaagcga actttaccgt gcgccataac gtggaagatg gcagcgtgca gctggcggat
     2161 cattatcagc agaacacccc gattggcgat ggcccggtgc tgctgccgga taaccattat
     2221 ctgagcaccc agaccgtgct gagcaaagat ccgaacgaaa aacgcgatca catggtgctg
     2281 ctggaatttg tgaccgcagc gggcattaca cacggcatgg atgaactgta tggcggcacc
     2341 ggcggcagcg cgagccaggg cgaagaactg tttaccggcg tggtgccgat tctggtggaa
     2401 ctggatggcg atgtgaacgg ccataaattt agcgtgcgcg gcgaaggcga aggcgatgcg
     2461 accattggca aactgaccct gaaatttatt tgcaccaccg gcaaactacc ggtgccgtgg
     2521 ccgaccctgg tgaccacctt aacctatggc gtgcagtgct ttagccgcta tccggatcat
     2581 atgaaacgcc atgatttttt taaaagcgcg atgccggaag gctatgtgca ggaacgcacc
     2641 attagcttta aagatgatgg caaatataaa acccgcgcgg tggtgaaatt tgaaggcgat
     2701 accctggtga accgcattga actgaaaggc accgatttta aagaagatgg caacattctg
     2761 gggcataaac tggaatataa cacagatcag atgccgcgga tggttactct tcttcgagtt
     2821 ctgagaattg ttatcttaat aagaatattt cagctggctt cacagaagaa acaacttgaa
     2881 gtggtaacct aaGCGGCCGC TCGAGTCTAG AGGGCCCGTT TAAACCCGCT GATCAGCCTC
     2941 GACTGTGCCT TCTAGTTGCC AGCCATCTGT TGTTTGCCCC TCCCCCGTGC CTTCCTTGAC
     3001 CCTGGAAGGT GCCACTCCCA CTGTCCTTTC CTAATAAAAT GAGGAAATTG CATCGCATTG
     3061 TCTGAGTAGG TGTCATTCTA TTCTGGGGGG TGGGGTGGGG CAGGACAGCA AGGGGGAGGA
     3121 TTGGGAAGAC AATAGCAGGC ATGCTGGGGA TGCGGTGGGC TCTATGGCTT CTGAGGCGGA
     3181 AAGAACCAGC TGGGGCTCTA GGGGGTATCC CCNNNNNNNN NNNNNNNNNN NNNNNNNNNN
     3241 NNNNNNNNNN NNNNNNNNNN NNNNNNNNNN NNNNNNNNNN NNNNNNNNNN NNNNNNNNNN
     3301 NNNNNNNNNN NNNNNNNNNN NNNNNNNNNN NNNNNNCNNN NNNNNNNNNN NNNNNNNNNN
     3361 NNNNNNNNNN NNNNNNNNNN NNNNNNNNNN NNNNNNNNNN NNNNNNNNNN NNNNNNNNNN
     3421 NNNNNNNNAN NNNNNNNNNN NNNNNNNNNN NNNNNNNNNN NNNNNNNNNN NNNNNNNNCC
     3481 TTTGACGTTG GAGTCCACGT TCTTTNNNNN NNNNNNNNNN NNNNNNNNNN NNNNNNNNNN
     3541 NNACCCTATC TCGGTCTATT CTTTTGATTT ATAAGGGATT TTGCCGATTT CGGCCTATTG
     3601 GTTAAAAAAT GAGCTGATTT AACAAAAATT TAACGCGAAT TAATTCTGTG GAATGTGTGT
     3661 CAGTTAGGGT GTGGAAAGTC CCCAGGCTCC CCAGCAGGCA GAAGTATGCA AAGCATGCAT
     3721 CTCAATTAGT CAGCAACCAG GTGTGGAAAG TCCCCAGGCT CCCCAGCAGG CAGAAGTATG
     3781 CAAAGCATGC ATCTCAATTA GTCAGCAACC ATAGTCCCGC CCCTAACTCC GCCCATCCCG
     3841 CCCCTAACTC CGCCCAGTTC CGCCCATTCT CCGCCCCATG GCTGACTAAT TTTTTTTATT
     3901 TATGCAGAGG CCGAGGCCGC CTCTGCCTCT GAGCTATTCC AGAAGTAGTG AGGAGGCTTT
     3961 TTTGGAGGCC TAGCATGGGC AGTGTGAGAA CCAACCGCTA CAGCATCGTC TCTTCGGAGG
     4021 AAGATGGCAT GAAGCTGGCC ACTATGGCAG TTGCCAATGG CTTTGGGAAT GGCAAGAGTA
     4081 AAGTCCATAC CCGACAACAG TGCAGGAGCC GCTTTGTGAA GAAAGATGGT CATTGCAATG
     4141 TTCAGTTTAT CAACGTGGGT GAGAAGGGAC AGAGGTACCT GGCAGACATC TTTACTACCT
     4201 GTGTCGACAT CCGCTGGAGG TGGATGCTGG TTATCTTCTG TCTTGCCTTC GTGCTCTCCT
     4261 GGCTGTTCTT TGGCTGTGTG TTTTGGTTGA TAGCCCTGCT CCATGGGGAT CTAGATACTT
     4321 CTAAAGTGAG CAAAGCATGC GTGTCGGAGG TCAACAGCTT CACGGCTGCC TTCCTCTTCT
     4381 CCATCGAGAC CCAGACAACC ATTGGCTATG GTTTCAGGTG TGTGACAGAC GAGTGCCCAA
     4441 TTGCTGTCTT CATGGTGGTA TTCCAGTCAA TTGTAGGCTG CATCATTGAC GCCTTCATCA
     4501 TTGGTGCAGT CATGGCGAAG ATGGCAAAGC CAAAGAAGAG AAATGAGACT CTTGTCTTCA
     4561 GTCACAATGC TGTGATTGCC ATGAGGGATG GCAAACTCTG CTTGATGTGG AGAGTGGGTA
     4621 ACCTTCGAAA GAGCCACCTT GTGGAAGCTC ATGTCCGGGC ACAGCTTCTC AAATCTAGGA
     4681 TCACTTCAGA AGGGGAGTAT ATCCCTTTGG ACCAGATAGA CATCAATGTT GGTTTTGATA
     4741 GTGGAATTGA CCGCATATTT CTAGTGTCCC CCATCACTAT CGTTCACGAA ATAGATGAAG
     4801 ACAGCCCTTT ATATGACTTG AGTAAGCAGG ACATTGACAA TGCAGACTTT GAAATTGTTG
     4861 TCATACTGGA AGGCATGGTG GAGGCGACTG CCATGACAAC TCAATGCCGG AGTTCGTATC
     4921 TGGCCAATGA AATTCTCTGG GGTCACCGCT ATGAGCCAGT GCTCTTTGAA GAGAAACACT
     4981 ACTATAAAGT AGACTATTCA AGATTCCATA AGACTTATGA AGTACCTAAC ACCCCCCTTT
     5041 GTAGTGCCAG AGACTTAGCA GAGAAGAAAT ACATCCTTTC AAATGCAAAT TCATTTTGCT
     5101 ATGAAAATGA AGTTGCCCTA ACAAGCAAAG AGGAAGAGGA GGATAGTGAG AACGGAGTCC
     5161 CAGAGAGCAC AAGCACAGAC TCACCTCCTG GCATAGATCT CCACAACCAG GCAAGCGTAC
     5221 CTCTAGAGCC CAGGCCCTTA AGGCGAGAAT CGGAGATATG AATCGAAATG ACCGACCAAG
     5281 CGACGCCCAA CCTGCCATCA CGAGATTTCG ATTCCACCGC CGCCTTCTAT GAAAGGTTGG
     5341 GCTTCGGAAT CGTTTTCCGG GACGCCGGCT GGATGATCCT CCAGCGCGGG GATCTCATGC
     5401 TGGAGTTCTT CGCCCACCCC AACTTGTTTA TTGCAGCTTA TAATGGTTAC AAATAAAGCA
     5461 ATAGCATCAC AAATTTCACA AATAAAGCAT TTTTTTCACT GCATTCTAGT TGTGGTTTGT
     5521 CCAAACTCAT CAATGTATCT TATCATGTCT GTATACCGTC GACCTCTAGC TAGAGCTTGG
     5581 CGTAATCATG GTCATAGCTG TTTCCTGTGT GAAATTGTTA TCCGCTCACA ATTCCACACA
     5641 ACATACGAGC CGGAAGCATA AAGTGTAAAG CCTGGGGTGC CTAATGAGTG AGCTAACTCA
     5701 CATTAATTGC GTTGCGCTCA CTGCCCGCTT TCCAGTCGGG AAACCTGTCG TGCCAGCTGC
     5761 ATTAATGAAT CGGCCAACGC GCGGGGAGAG GCGGTTTGCG TATTGGGCGC TCTTCCGCTT
     5821 CCTCGCTCAC TGACTCGCTG CGCTCGGTCG TTCGGCTGCG GCGAGCGGTA TCAGCTCACT
     5881 CAAAGGCGGT AATACGGTTA TCCACAGAAT CAGGGGATAA CGCAGGAAAG AACATGTGAG
     5941 CAAAAGGCCA GCAAAAGGCC AGGAACCGTA AAAAGGCCGC GTTGCTGGCG TTTTTCCATA
     6001 GGCTCCGCCC CCCTGACGAG CATCACAAAA ATCGACGCTC AAGTCAGAGG TGGCGAAACC
     6061 CGACAGGACT ATAAAGATAC CAGGCGTTTC CCCCTGGAAG CTCCCTCGTG CGCTCTCCTG
     6121 TTCCGACCCT GCCGCTTACC GGATACCTGT CCGCCTTTCT CCCTTCGGGA AGCGTGGCGC
     6181 TTTCTCATAG CTCACGCTGT AGGTATCTCA GTTCGGTGTA GGTCGTTCGC TCCAAGCTGG
     6241 GCTGTGTGCA CGAACCCCCC GTTCAGCCCG ACCGCTGCGC CTTATCCGGT AACTATCGTC
     6301 TTGAGTCCAA CCCGGTAAGA CACGACTTAT CGCCACTGGC AGCAGCCACT GGTAACAGGA
     6361 TTAGCAGAGC GAGGTATGTA GGCGGTGCTA CAGAGTTCTT GAAGTGGTGG CCTAACTACG
     6421 GCTACACTAG AAGAACAGTA TTTGGTATCT GCGCTCTGCT GAAGCCAGTT ACCTTCGGAA
     6481 AAAGAGTTGG TAGCTCTTGA TCCGGCAAAC AAACCACCGC TGGTAGCGGT TTTTTTGTTT
     6541 GCAAGCAGCA GATTACGCGC AGAAAAAAAG GATCTCAAGA AGATCCTTTG ATCTTTTCTA
     6601 CGGGGTCTGA CGCTCAGTGG AACGAAAACT CACGTTAAGG GATTTTGGTC ATGAGATTAT
     6661 CAAAAAGGAT CTTCACCTAG ATCCTTTTAA ATTAAAAATG AAGTTTTAAA TCAATCTAAA
     6721 GTATATATGA GTAAACTTGG TCTGACAGTT ACCAATGCTT AATCAGTGAG GCACCTATCT
     6781 CAGCGATCTG TCTATTTCGT TCATCCATAG TTGCCTGACT CCCCGTCGTG TAGATAACTA
     6841 CGATACGGGA GGGCTTACCA TCTGGCCCCA GTGCTGCAAT GATACCGCGA GACCCACGCT
     6901 CACCGGCTCC AGATTTATCA GCAATAAACC AGCCAGCCGG AAGGGCCGAG CGCAGAAGTG
     6961 GTCCTGCAAC TTTATCCGCC TCCATCCAGT CTATTAATTG TTGCCGGGAA GCTAGAGTAA
     7021 GTAGTTCGCC AGTTAATAGT TTGCGCAACG TTGTTGCCAT TGCTACAGGC ATCGTGGTGT
     7081 CACGCTCGTC GTTTGGTATG GCTTCATTCA GCTCCGGTTC CCAACGATCA AGGCGAGTTA
     7141 CATGATCCCC CATGTTGTGC AAAAAAGCGG TTAGCTCCTT CGGTCCTCCG ATCGTTGTCA
     7201 GAAGTAAGTT GGCCGCAGTG TTATCACTCA TGGTTATGGC AGCACTGCAT AATTCTCTTA
     7261 CTGTCATGCC ATCCGTAAGA TGCTTTTCTG TGACTGGTGA GTACTCAACC AAGTCATTCT
     7321 GAGAATAGTG TATGCGGCGA CCGAGTTGCT CTTGCCCGGC GTCAATACGG GATAATACCG
     7381 CGCCACATAG CAGAACTTTA AAAGTGCTCA TCATTGGAAA ACGTTCTTCG GGGCGAAAAC
     7441 TCTCAAGGAT CTTACCGCTG TTGAGATCCA GTTCGATGTA ACCCACTCGT GCACCCAACT
     7501 GATCTTCAGC ATCTTTTACT TTCACCAGCG TTTCTGGGTG AGCAAAAACA GGAAGGCAAA
     7561 ATGCCGCAAA AAAGGGAATA AGGGCGACAC GGAAATGTTG AATACTCATA CTCTTCCTTT
     7621 TTCAATATTA TTGAAGCATT TATCAGGGTT ATTGTCTCAT GAGCGGATAC ATATTTGAAT
     7681 GTATTTAGAA AAATAAACAA ATAGGGGTTC CGCGCACATT TCCCCGAAAA GTGCCACCTG
     7741 ACGTC     
//
