# Supplementary material for: Monitoring of compound resting membrane potentials of cell cultures with ratiometric genetically encoded voltage indicators
Source: Commun Biol. 2021 Oct 7;4:1164. doi: 10.1038/s42003-021-02675-0 (PMC8497494; doi:10.1038/s42003-021-02675-0)
Supplement: Supplementary file 5 — Supplementary Data 3 [file 42003_2021_2675_MOESM5_ESM.zip › rASAP_pcDNA3.1(+).gb]

LOCUS       rASAP_pcDNA3_1__        7343 bp ds-DNA     circular     25-AUG-2021
DEFINITION  .
ACCESSION   
VERSION     
SOURCE      .
  ORGANISM  .
COMMENT     
COMMENT     ApEinfo:methylated:1
FEATURES             Location/Qualifiers
     misc_feature    5022..5141
                     /locus_tag="SV_40_PA_Terminator"
                     /label="SV_40_PA_Terminator"
                     /ApEinfo_label="SV_40_PA_Terminator"
                     /ApEinfo_fwdcolor="#800000"
                     /ApEinfo_revcolor="#800000"
                     /ApEinfo_graphicformat="arrow_data {{0 1 2 0 0 -1} {} 0}
                     width 5 offset 0"
     promoter        3668..3936
                     /locus_tag="SV_40_Promoter"
                     /label="SV_40_Promoter"
                     /ApEinfo_label="SV_40_Promoter"
                     /ApEinfo_fwdcolor="#ff8000"
                     /ApEinfo_revcolor="green"
                     /ApEinfo_graphicformat="arrow_data {{0 1 2 0 0 -1} {} 0}
                     width 5 offset 0"
     misc_feature    2940..3167
                     /locus_tag="bGH_PA_Terminator"
                     /label="bGH_PA_Terminator"
                     /ApEinfo_label="bGH_PA_Terminator"
                     /ApEinfo_fwdcolor="#800000"
                     /ApEinfo_revcolor="#800000"
                     /ApEinfo_graphicformat="arrow_data {{0 1 2 0 0 -1} {} 0}
                     width 5 offset 0"
     misc_feature    260..812
                     /locus_tag="CMV_Promoter_Variant3"
                     /label="CMV_Promoter_Variant3"
                     /ApEinfo_label="CMV_Promoter_Variant3"
                     /ApEinfo_fwdcolor="#ff8040"
                     /ApEinfo_revcolor="green"
                     /ApEinfo_graphicformat="arrow_data {{0 1 2 0 0 -1} {} 0}
                     width 5 offset 0"
     CDS             901..1602
                     /note="mKATE2"
                     /locus_tag="mKate2"
                     /label="mKate2"
                     /ApEinfo_label="mKate2"
                     /ApEinfo_fwdcolor="#ff8080"
                     /ApEinfo_revcolor="#008040"
                     /ApEinfo_graphicformat="arrow_data {{0 1 2 0 0 -1} {} 0}
                     width 5 offset 0"
     primer_bind     complement(5185..5205)
                     /locus_tag="M13-rev"
                     /label="M13-rev"
                     /ApEinfo_label="M13-rev"
                     /ApEinfo_fwdcolor="cyan"
                     /ApEinfo_revcolor="green"
                     /ApEinfo_graphicformat="arrow_data {{0 1 2 0 0 -1} {} 0}
                     width 5 offset 0"
     primer_bind     863..882
                     /locus_tag="T7"
                     /label="T7"
                     /ApEinfo_label="T7"
                     /ApEinfo_fwdcolor="cyan"
                     /ApEinfo_revcolor="green"
                     /ApEinfo_graphicformat="arrow_data {{0 1 2 0 0 -1} {} 0}
                     width 5 offset 0"
     rep_origin      3230..3536
                     /locus_tag="F1 ori"
                     /label="F1 ori"
                     /ApEinfo_label="F1 ori"
                     /ApEinfo_fwdcolor="gray50"
                     /ApEinfo_revcolor="gray50"
                     /ApEinfo_graphicformat="arrow_data {{0 1 2 0 0 -1} {} 0}
                     width 5 offset 0"
     misc_binding    complement(5211..5233)
                     /locus_tag="LacO"
                     /label="LacO"
                     /ApEinfo_label="LacO"
                     /ApEinfo_fwdcolor="#6495ed"
                     /ApEinfo_revcolor="#6495ed"
                     /ApEinfo_graphicformat="arrow_data {{0 1 2 0 0 -1} {} 0}
                     width 5 offset 0"
     CDS             complement(6350..7009)
                     /locus_tag="AmpR"
                     /label="AmpR"
                     /ApEinfo_label="AmpR"
                     /ApEinfo_fwdcolor="yellow"
                     /ApEinfo_revcolor="yellow"
                     /ApEinfo_graphicformat="arrow_data {{0 1 2 0 0 -1} {} 0}
                     width 5 offset 0"
     CDS             4054..4845
                     /locus_tag="Kan/neoR"
                     /label="Kan/neoR"
                     /ApEinfo_label="Kan/neoR"
                     /ApEinfo_fwdcolor="yellow"
                     /ApEinfo_revcolor="yellow"
                     /ApEinfo_graphicformat="arrow_data {{0 1 2 0 0 -1} {} 0}
                     width 5 offset 0"
     exon            1609..2892
                     /locus_tag="ASAP_I67T_Q397R_R415Q"
                     /label="ASAP_I67T_Q397R_R415Q"
                     /ApEinfo_label="ASAP_I67T_Q397R_R415Q"
                     /ApEinfo_fwdcolor="#0080ff"
                     /ApEinfo_revcolor="#c83a90"
                     /ApEinfo_graphicformat="arrow_data {{0 1 2 0 0 -1} {} 0}
                     width 5 offset 0"
ORIGIN
        1 GACGGATCGG GAGATCTCCC GATCCCCTAT GGTGCACTCT CAGTACAATC TGCTCTGATG
       61 CCGCATAGTT AAGCCAGTAT CTGCTCCCTG CTTGTGTGTT GGAGGTCGCT GAGTAGTGCG
      121 CGAGCAAAAT TTAAGCTACA ACAAGGCAAG GCTTGACCGA CAATTGCATG AAGAATCTGC
      181 TTAGGGTTAG GCGTTTTGCG CTGCTTCGCG ATGTACGGGC CAGATATACG CGTTGACATT
      241 GATTATTGAC TAGTTATTAA TAGTAATCAA TTACGGGGTC ATTAGTTCAT AGCCCATATA
      301 TGGAGTTCCG CGTTACATAA CTTACGGTAA ATGGCCCGCC TGGCTGACCG CCCAACGACC
      361 CCCGCCCATT GACGTCAATA ATGACGTATG TTCCCATAGT AACGCCAATA GGGACTTTCC
      421 ATTGACGTCA ATGGGTGGAG TATTTACGGT AAACTGCCCA CTTGGCAGTA CATCAAGTGT
      481 ATCATATGCC AAGTACGCCC CCTATTGACG TCAATGACGG TAAATGGCCC GCCTGGCATT
      541 ATGCCCAGTA CATGACCTTA TGGGACTTTC CTACTTGGCA GTACATCTAC GTATTAGTCA
      601 TCGCTATTAC CATGGTGATG CGGTTTTGGC AGTACATCAA TGGGCGTGGA TAGCGGTTTG
      661 ACTCACGGGG ATTTCCAAGT CTCCACCCCA TTGACGTCAA TGGGAGTTTG TTTTGGCACC
      721 AAAATCAACG GGACTTTCCA AAATGTCGTA ACAACTCCGC CCCATTGACG CAAATGGGCG
      781 GTAGGCGTGT ACGGTGGGAG GTCTATATAA GCAGAGCTCT CTGGCTAACT AGAGAACCCA
      841 CTGCTTACTG GCTTATCGAA ATTAATACGA CTCACTATAG GGAGACCCAA GCTGGCTAGC
      901 ATGCACATGG TCAGCGAGCT GATCAAGGAA AACATGCACA TGAAACTGTA CATGGAGGGG
      961 ACTGTGAACA ATCACCATTT CAAATGCACC TCCGAGGGCG AAGGGAAGCC CTACGAGGGC
     1021 ACACAGACTA TGAGGATCAA GGCAGTGGAG GGAGGACCAC TGCCATTCGC CTTTGACATT
     1081 CTGGCTACCT CATTCATGTA CGGCAGCAAA ACCTTCATCA ATCACACTCA GGGGATTCCC
     1141 GACTTCTTTA AGCAGTCTTT CCCTGAAGGC TTTACTTGGG AGCGAGTGAC CACATACGAG
     1201 GATGGAGGCG TCCTGACCGC CACACAGGAC ACAAGTCTGC AGGATGGCTG TCTGATCTAT
     1261 AACGTGAAGA TTCGCGGGGT CAACTTTCCC AGTAATGGAC CTGTGATGCA GAAGAAAACC
     1321 CTGGGATGGG AGGCTTCAAC TGAAACCCTG TACCCAGCAG ACGGAGGACT GGAGGGACGA
     1381 GCAGATATGG CTCTGAAACT GGTGGGCGGG GGACACCTGA TCTGCAACCT GAAGACTACC
     1441 TATCGGTCCA AGAAACCTGC TAAGAATCTG AAAATGCCAG GCGTGTACTA TGTGGACCGG
     1501 AGACTGGAGA GAATTAAGGA AGCAGATAAA GAGACCTACG TGGAGCAGCA CGAAGTGGCT
     1561 GTCGCACGAT ATTGTGACCT GCCTTCTAAA CTGGGCCATC GGGAATTCat ggagacgact
     1621 gtgaggtatg aacaggggtc agagctcact aaaacttcga gctctccaac agcagatgag
     1681 cccacgataa agattgatga tggtcgtgat gagggtaatg aacaagacag ctgttccaat
     1741 accattagga gaaaaatttc cccgtttgtg atgtcatttg gattcagagt atttggagtt
     1801 gtgcttacta ttgtagacat catagtggtg attgtggatc tggccatcag tgagaagaaa
     1861 agaggcatta gagagattct tgaaggtgtt tccctggcta tagcactctt cttccttgtt
     1921 gatgttctca tgagagtgtt tgttgaaggc ttcaagaact atttccggtc caaactgaat
     1981 actttggatg cagtcatagt agtgggcact ctgctaatta atatgaccta ctccttctct
     2041 gaccttgctg cctttaacag ccataacgtg tatattaccg cggataaaca gaaaaacggc
     2101 attaaagcga actttaccgt gcgccataac gtggaagatg gcagcgtgca gctggcggat
     2161 cattatcagc agaacacccc gattggcgat ggcccggtgc tgctgccgga taaccattat
     2221 ctgagcaccc agaccgtgct gagcaaagat ccgaacgaaa aacgcgatca catggtgctg
     2281 ctggaatttg tgaccgcagc gggcattaca cacggcatgg atgaactgta tggcggcacc
     2341 ggcggcagcg cgagccaggg cgaagaactg tttaccggcg tggtgccgat tctggtggaa
     2401 ctggatggcg atgtgaacgg ccataaattt agcgtgcgcg gcgaaggcga aggcgatgcg
     2461 accattggca aactgaccct gaaatttatt tgcaccaccg gcaaactacc ggtgccgtgg
     2521 ccgaccctgg tgaccacctt aacctatggc gtgcagtgct ttagccgcta tccggatcat
     2581 atgaaacgcc atgatttttt taaaagcgcg atgccggaag gctatgtgca ggaacgcacc
     2641 attagcttta aagatgatgg caaatataaa acccgcgcgg tggtgaaatt tgaaggcgat
     2701 accctggtga accgcattga actgaaaggc accgatttta aagaagatgg caacattctg
     2761 gggcataaac tggaatataa cacagatcag atgccgcgga tggttactct tcttcgagtt
     2821 ctgagaattg ttatcttaat aagaatattt cagctggctt cacagaagaa acaacttgaa
     2881 gtggtaacct aaGCGGCCGC TCGAGTCTAG AGGGCCCGTT TAAACCCGCT GATCAGCCTC
     2941 GACTGTGCCT TCTAGTTGCC AGCCATCTGT TGTTTGCCCC TCCCCCGTGC CTTCCTTGAC
     3001 CCTGGAAGGT GCCACTCCCA CTGTCCTTTC CTAATAAAAT GAGGAAATTG CATCGCATTG
     3061 TCTGAGTAGG TGTCATTCTA TTCTGGGGGG TGGGGTGGGG CAGGACAGCA AGGGGGAGGA
     3121 TTGGGAAGAC AATAGCAGGC ATGCTGGGGA TGCGGTGGGC TCTATGGCTT CTGAGGCGGA
     3181 AAGAACCAGC TGGGGCTCTA GGGGGTATCC CCNNNNNNNN NNNNNNNNNN NNNNNNNNNN
     3241 NNNNNNNNNN NNNNNNNNNN NNNNNNNNNN NNNNNNNNNN NNNNNNNNNN NNNNNNNNNN
     3301 NNNNNNNNNN NNNNNNNNNN NNNNNNNNNN NNNNNNCNNN NNNNNNNNNN NNNNNNNNNN
     3361 NNNNNNNNNN NNNNNNNNNN NNNNNNNNNN NNNNNNNNNN NNNNNNNNNN NNNNNNNNNN
     3421 NNNNNNNNAN NNNNNNNNNN NNNNNNNNNN NNNNNNNNNN NNNNNNNNNN NNNNNNNNCC
     3481 TTTGACGTTG GAGTCCACGT TCTTTNNNNN NNNNNNNNNN NNNNNNNNNN NNNNNNNNNN
     3541 NNACCCTATC TCGGTCTATT CTTTTGATTT ATAAGGGATT TTGCCGATTT CGGCCTATTG
     3601 GTTAAAAAAT GAGCTGATTT AACAAAAATT TAACGCGAAT TAATTCTGTG GAATGTGTGT
     3661 CAGTTAGGGT GTGGAAAGTC CCCAGGCTCC CCAGCAGGCA GAAGTATGCA AAGCATGCAT
     3721 CTCAATTAGT CAGCAACCAG GTGTGGAAAG TCCCCAGGCT CCCCAGCAGG CAGAAGTATG
     3781 CAAAGCATGC ATCTCAATTA GTCAGCAACC ATAGTCCCGC CCCTAACTCC GCCCATCCCG
     3841 CCCCTAACTC CGCCCAGTTC CGCCCATTCT CCGCCCCATG GCTGACTAAT TTTTTTTATT
     3901 TATGCAGAGG CCGAGGCCGC CTCTGCCTCT GAGCTATTCC AGAAGTAGTG AGGAGGCTTT
     3961 TTTGGAGGCC TAGGCTTTTG CAAAAAGCTC CCGGGAGCTT GTATATCCAT TTTCGGATCT
     4021 GATCAAGAGA CAGGATGAGG ATCGTTTCGC ATGATTGAAC AAGATGGATT GCACGCAGGT
     4081 TCTCCGGCCG CTTGGGTGGA GAGGCTATTC GGCTATGACT GGGCACAACA GACAATCGGC
     4141 TGCTCTGATG CCGCCGTGTT CCGGCTGTCA GCGCAGGGGC GCCCGGTTCT TTTTGTCAAG
     4201 ACCGACCTGT CCGGTGCCCT GAATGAACTG CAGGACGAGG CAGCGCGGCT ATCGTGGCTG
     4261 GCCACGACGG GCGTTCCTTG CGCAGCTGTG CTCGACGTTG TCACTGAAGC GGGAAGGGAC
     4321 TGGCTGCTAT TGGGCGAAGT GCCGGGGCAG GATCTCCTGT CATCTCACCT TGCTCCTGCC
     4381 GAGAAAGTAT CCATCATGGC TGATGCAATG CGGCGGCTGC ATACGCTTGA TCCGGCTACC
     4441 TGCCCATTCG ACCACCAAGC GAAACATCGC ATCGAGCGAG CACGTACTCG GATGGAAGCC
     4501 GGTCTTGTCG ATCAGGATGA TCTGGACGAA GAGCATCAGG GGCTCGCGCC AGCCGAACTG
     4561 TTCGCCAGGC TCAAGGCGCG CATGCCCGAC GGCGAGGATC TCGTCGTGAC CCATGGCGAT
     4621 GCCTGCTTGC CGAATATCAT GGTGGAAAAT GGCCGCTTTT CTGGATTCAT CGACTGTGGC
     4681 CGGCTGGGTG TGGCGGACCG CTATCAGGAC ATAGCGTTGG CTACCCGTGA TATTGCTGAA
     4741 GAGCTTGGCG GCGAATGGGC TGACCGCTTC CTCGTGCTTT ACGGTATCGC CGCTCCCGAT
     4801 TCGCAGCGCA TCGCCTTCTA TCGCCTTCTT GACGAGTTCT TCTGAGCGGG ACTCTGGGGT
     4861 TCGAAATGAC CGACCAAGCG ACGCCCAACC TGCCATCACG AGATTTCGAT TCCACCGCCG
     4921 CCTTCTATGA AAGGTTGGGC TTCGGAATCG TTTTCCGGGA CGCCGGCTGG ATGATCCTCC
     4981 AGCGCGGGGA TCTCATGCTG GAGTTCTTCG CCCACCCCAA CTTGTTTATT GCAGCTTATA
     5041 ATGGTTACAA ATAAAGCAAT AGCATCACAA ATTTCACAAA TAAAGCATTT TTTTCACTGC
     5101 ATTCTAGTTG TGGTTTGTCC AAACTCATCA ATGTATCTTA TCATGTCTGT ATACCGTCGA
     5161 CCTCTAGCTA GAGCTTGGCG TAATCATGGT CATAGCTGTT TCCTGTGTGA AATTGTTATC
     5221 CGCTCACAAT TCCACACAAC ATACGAGCCG GAAGCATAAA GTGTAAAGCC TGGGGTGCCT
     5281 AATGAGTGAG CTAACTCACA TTAATTGCGT TGCGCTCACT GCCCGCTTTC CAGTCGGGAA
     5341 ACCTGTCGTG CCAGCTGCAT TAATGAATCG GCCAACGCGC GGGGAGAGGC GGTTTGCGTA
     5401 TTGGGCGCTC TTCCGCTTCC TCGCTCACTG ACTCGCTGCG CTCGGTCGTT CGGCTGCGGC
     5461 GAGCGGTATC AGCTCACTCA AAGGCGGTAA TACGGTTATC CACAGAATCA GGGGATAACG
     5521 CAGGAAAGAA CATGTGAGCA AAAGGCCAGC AAAAGGCCAG GAACCGTAAA AAGGCCGCGT
     5581 TGCTGGCGTT TTTCCATAGG CTCCGCCCCC CTGACGAGCA TCACAAAAAT CGACGCTCAA
     5641 GTCAGAGGTG GCGAAACCCG ACAGGACTAT AAAGATACCA GGCGTTTCCC CCTGGAAGCT
     5701 CCCTCGTGCG CTCTCCTGTT CCGACCCTGC CGCTTACCGG ATACCTGTCC GCCTTTCTCC
     5761 CTTCGGGAAG CGTGGCGCTT TCTCATAGCT CACGCTGTAG GTATCTCAGT TCGGTGTAGG
     5821 TCGTTCGCTC CAAGCTGGGC TGTGTGCACG AACCCCCCGT TCAGCCCGAC CGCTGCGCCT
     5881 TATCCGGTAA CTATCGTCTT GAGTCCAACC CGGTAAGACA CGACTTATCG CCACTGGCAG
     5941 CAGCCACTGG TAACAGGATT AGCAGAGCGA GGTATGTAGG CGGTGCTACA GAGTTCTTGA
     6001 AGTGGTGGCC TAACTACGGC TACACTAGAA GAACAGTATT TGGTATCTGC GCTCTGCTGA
     6061 AGCCAGTTAC CTTCGGAAAA AGAGTTGGTA GCTCTTGATC CGGCAAACAA ACCACCGCTG
     6121 GTAGCGGTTT TTTTGTTTGC AAGCAGCAGA TTACGCGCAG AAAAAAAGGA TCTCAAGAAG
     6181 ATCCTTTGAT CTTTTCTACG GGGTCTGACG CTCAGTGGAA CGAAAACTCA CGTTAAGGGA
     6241 TTTTGGTCAT GAGATTATCA AAAAGGATCT TCACCTAGAT CCTTTTAAAT TAAAAATGAA
     6301 GTTTTAAATC AATCTAAAGT ATATATGAGT AAACTTGGTC TGACAGTTAC CAATGCTTAA
     6361 TCAGTGAGGC ACCTATCTCA GCGATCTGTC TATTTCGTTC ATCCATAGTT GCCTGACTCC
     6421 CCGTCGTGTA GATAACTACG ATACGGGAGG GCTTACCATC TGGCCCCAGT GCTGCAATGA
     6481 TACCGCGAGA CCCACGCTCA CCGGCTCCAG ATTTATCAGC AATAAACCAG CCAGCCGGAA
     6541 GGGCCGAGCG CAGAAGTGGT CCTGCAACTT TATCCGCCTC CATCCAGTCT ATTAATTGTT
     6601 GCCGGGAAGC TAGAGTAAGT AGTTCGCCAG TTAATAGTTT GCGCAACGTT GTTGCCATTG
     6661 CTACAGGCAT CGTGGTGTCA CGCTCGTCGT TTGGTATGGC TTCATTCAGC TCCGGTTCCC
     6721 AACGATCAAG GCGAGTTACA TGATCCCCCA TGTTGTGCAA AAAAGCGGTT AGCTCCTTCG
     6781 GTCCTCCGAT CGTTGTCAGA AGTAAGTTGG CCGCAGTGTT ATCACTCATG GTTATGGCAG
     6841 CACTGCATAA TTCTCTTACT GTCATGCCAT CCGTAAGATG CTTTTCTGTG ACTGGTGAGT
     6901 ACTCAACCAA GTCATTCTGA GAATAGTGTA TGCGGCGACC GAGTTGCTCT TGCCCGGCGT
     6961 CAATACGGGA TAATACCGCG CCACATAGCA GAACTTTAAA AGTGCTCATC ATTGGAAAAC
     7021 GTTCTTCGGG GCGAAAACTC TCAAGGATCT TACCGCTGTT GAGATCCAGT TCGATGTAAC
     7081 CCACTCGTGC ACCCAACTGA TCTTCAGCAT CTTTTACTTT CACCAGCGTT TCTGGGTGAG
     7141 CAAAAACAGG AAGGCAAAAT GCCGCAAAAA AGGGAATAAG GGCGACACGG AAATGTTGAA
     7201 TACTCATACT CTTCCTTTTT CAATATTATT GAAGCATTTA TCAGGGTTAT TGTCTCATGA
     7261 GCGGATACAT ATTTGAATGT ATTTAGAAAA ATAAACAAAT AGGGGTTCCG CGCACATTTC
     7321 CCCGAAAAGT GCCACCTGAC GTC   
//
