# Supplementary material for: Monitoring of compound resting membrane potentials of cell cultures with ratiometric genetically encoded voltage indicators
Source: Commun Biol. 2021 Oct 7;4:1164. doi: 10.1038/s42003-021-02675-0 (PMC8497494; doi:10.1038/s42003-021-02675-0)
Supplement: Supplementary file 5 — Supplementary Data 3 [file 42003_2021_2675_MOESM5_ESM.zip › rArc_pcDNA3.1(+).gb]

LOCUS       rArc_pcDNA3_1           7502 bp ds-DNA     circular     25-AUG-2021
DEFINITION  .
ACCESSION   
VERSION     
SOURCE      .
  ORGANISM  .
COMMENT     
COMMENT     
COMMENT     ApEinfo:methylated:1
FEATURES             Location/Qualifiers
     primer_bind     complement(5344..5364)
                     /locus_tag="M13-rev"
                     /label="M13-rev"
                     /ApEinfo_label="M13-rev"
                     /ApEinfo_fwdcolor="cyan"
                     /ApEinfo_revcolor="green"
                     /ApEinfo_graphicformat="arrow_data {{0 1 2 0 0 -1} {} 0}
                     width 5 offset 0"
     primer_bind     863..882
                     /locus_tag="T7"
                     /label="T7"
                     /ApEinfo_label="T7"
                     /ApEinfo_fwdcolor="cyan"
                     /ApEinfo_revcolor="green"
                     /ApEinfo_graphicformat="arrow_data {{0 1 2 0 0 -1} {} 0}
                     width 5 offset 0"
     rep_origin      3389..3695
                     /locus_tag="F1 ori"
                     /label="F1 ori"
                     /ApEinfo_label="F1 ori"
                     /ApEinfo_fwdcolor="gray50"
                     /ApEinfo_revcolor="gray50"
                     /ApEinfo_graphicformat="arrow_data {{0 1 2 0 0 -1} {} 0}
                     width 5 offset 0"
     misc_binding    complement(5370..5392)
                     /locus_tag="LacO"
                     /label="LacO"
                     /ApEinfo_label="LacO"
                     /ApEinfo_fwdcolor="#6495ed"
                     /ApEinfo_revcolor="#6495ed"
                     /ApEinfo_graphicformat="arrow_data {{0 1 2 0 0 -1} {} 0}
                     width 5 offset 0"
     CDS             complement(6509..7168)
                     /locus_tag="AmpR"
                     /label="AmpR"
                     /ApEinfo_label="AmpR"
                     /ApEinfo_fwdcolor="#008040"
                     /ApEinfo_revcolor="#008040"
                     /ApEinfo_graphicformat="arrow_data {{0 1 2 0 0 -1} {} 0}
                     width 5 offset 0"
     CDS             4213..5004
                     /locus_tag="Kan/neoR"
                     /label="Kan/neoR"
                     /ApEinfo_label="Kan/neoR"
                     /ApEinfo_fwdcolor="#008040"
                     /ApEinfo_revcolor="#008040"
                     /ApEinfo_graphicformat="arrow_data {{0 1 2 0 0 -1} {} 0}
                     width 5 offset 0"
     misc_feature    5181..5300
                     /locus_tag="SV_40_PA_Terminator"
                     /label="SV_40_PA_Terminator"
                     /ApEinfo_label="SV_40_PA_Terminator"
                     /ApEinfo_fwdcolor="#800000"
                     /ApEinfo_revcolor="#800000"
                     /ApEinfo_graphicformat="arrow_data {{0 1 2 0 0 -1} {} 0}
                     width 5 offset 0"
     promoter        3827..4095
                     /locus_tag="SV_40_Promoter"
                     /label="SV_40_Promoter"
                     /ApEinfo_label="SV_40_Promoter"
                     /ApEinfo_fwdcolor="#ff8000"
                     /ApEinfo_revcolor="green"
                     /ApEinfo_graphicformat="arrow_data {{0 1 2 0 0 -1} {} 0}
                     width 5 offset 0"
     misc_feature    3099..3326
                     /locus_tag="bGH_PA_Terminator"
                     /label="bGH_PA_Terminator"
                     /ApEinfo_label="bGH_PA_Terminator"
                     /ApEinfo_fwdcolor="#800000"
                     /ApEinfo_revcolor="#800000"
                     /ApEinfo_graphicformat="arrow_data {{0 1 2 0 0 -1} {} 0}
                     width 5 offset 0"
     misc_feature    260..812
                     /locus_tag="CMV_Promoter_Variant3"
                     /label="CMV_Promoter_Variant3"
                     /ApEinfo_label="CMV_Promoter_Variant3"
                     /ApEinfo_fwdcolor="#ff8040"
                     /ApEinfo_revcolor="green"
                     /ApEinfo_graphicformat="arrow_data {{0 1 2 0 0 -1} {} 0}
                     width 5 offset 0"
     CDS             901..1602
                     /note="mKATE2"
                     /locus_tag="mKate2"
                     /label="mKate2"
                     /ApEinfo_label="mKate2"
                     /ApEinfo_fwdcolor="#ff8080"
                     /ApEinfo_revcolor="#008040"
                     /ApEinfo_graphicformat="arrow_data {{0 1 2 0 0 -1} {} 0}
                     width 5 offset 0"
     misc_feature    1609..3051
                     /locus_tag="ArcLightQ239"
                     /label="ArcLightQ239"
                     /ApEinfo_label="ArcLightQ239"
                     /ApEinfo_fwdcolor="#0080ff"
                     /ApEinfo_revcolor="green"
                     /ApEinfo_graphicformat="arrow_data {{0 1 2 0 0 -1} {} 0}
                     width 5 offset 0"
ORIGIN
        1 GACGGATCGG GAGATCTCCC GATCCCCTAT GGTGCACTCT CAGTACAATC TGCTCTGATG
       61 CCGCATAGTT AAGCCAGTAT CTGCTCCCTG CTTGTGTGTT GGAGGTCGCT GAGTAGTGCG
      121 CGAGCAAAAT TTAAGCTACA ACAAGGCAAG GCTTGACCGA CAATTGCATG AAGAATCTGC
      181 TTAGGGTTAG GCGTTTTGCG CTGCTTCGCG ATGTACGGGC CAGATATACG CGTTGACATT
      241 GATTATTGAC TAGTTATTAA TAGTAATCAA TTACGGGGTC ATTAGTTCAT AGCCCATATA
      301 TGGAGTTCCG CGTTACATAA CTTACGGTAA ATGGCCCGCC TGGCTGACCG CCCAACGACC
      361 CCCGCCCATT GACGTCAATA ATGACGTATG TTCCCATAGT AACGCCAATA GGGACTTTCC
      421 ATTGACGTCA ATGGGTGGAG TATTTACGGT AAACTGCCCA CTTGGCAGTA CATCAAGTGT
      481 ATCATATGCC AAGTACGCCC CCTATTGACG TCAATGACGG TAAATGGCCC GCCTGGCATT
      541 ATGCCCAGTA CATGACCTTA TGGGACTTTC CTACTTGGCA GTACATCTAC GTATTAGTCA
      601 TCGCTATTAC CATGGTGATG CGGTTTTGGC AGTACATCAA TGGGCGTGGA TAGCGGTTTG
      661 ACTCACGGGG ATTTCCAAGT CTCCACCCCA TTGACGTCAA TGGGAGTTTG TTTTGGCACC
      721 AAAATCAACG GGACTTTCCA AAATGTCGTA ACAACTCCGC CCCATTGACG CAAATGGGCG
      781 GTAGGCGTGT ACGGTGGGAG GTCTATATAA GCAGAGCTCT CTGGCTAACT AGAGAACCCA
      841 CTGCTTACTG GCTTATCGAA ATTAATACGA CTCACTATAG GGAGACCCAA GCTGGCTAGC
      901 ATGCACATGG TCAGCGAGCT GATCAAGGAA AACATGCACA TGAAACTGTA CATGGAGGGG
      961 ACTGTGAACA ATCACCATTT CAAATGCACC TCCGAGGGCG AAGGGAAGCC CTACGAGGGC
     1021 ACACAGACTA TGAGGATCAA GGCAGTGGAG GGAGGACCAC TGCCATTCGC CTTTGACATT
     1081 CTGGCTACCT CATTCATGTA CGGCAGCAAA ACCTTCATCA ATCACACTCA GGGGATTCCC
     1141 GACTTCTTTA AGCAGTCTTT CCCTGAAGGC TTTACTTGGG AGCGAGTGAC CACATACGAG
     1201 GATGGAGGCG TCCTGACCGC CACACAGGAC ACAAGTCTGC AGGATGGCTG TCTGATCTAT
     1261 AACGTGAAGA TTCGCGGGGT CAACTTTCCC AGTAATGGAC CTGTGATGCA GAAGAAAACC
     1321 CTGGGATGGG AGGCTTCAAC TGAAACCCTG TACCCAGCAG ACGGAGGACT GGAGGGACGA
     1381 GCAGATATGG CTCTGAAACT GGTGGGCGGG GGACACCTGA TCTGCAACCT GAAGACTACC
     1441 TATCGGTCCA AGAAACCTGC TAAGAATCTG AAAATGCCAG GCGTGTACTA TGTGGACCGG
     1501 AGACTGGAGA GAATTAAGGA AGCAGATAAA GAGACCTACG TGGAGCAGCA CGAAGTGGCT
     1561 GTCGCACGAT ATTGTGACCT GCCTTCTAAA CTGGGCCATC GGGAATTCAT GGAGGGATTC
     1621 GACGGTTCAG ATTTTAGTCC TCCAGCTGAT TTAGTTGGCG TTGACGGTGC AGTCATGCGG
     1681 AACGTCGTTG ACGTCACGAT AAATGGTGAC GTCACTGCTC CGCCGAAAGC TGCGCCAAGA
     1741 AAAAGTGAAT CGGTAAAGAA AGTTCATTGG AATGATGTAG ACCAAGGACC GAGTGAAAAA
     1801 CCAGAGACAA GACAGGAGGA ACGAATAGAT ATACCCGAGA TTTCAGGTCT ATGGTGGGGC
     1861 GAGAATGAAC ATGGAGTGGA CGATGGGAGA ATGGAGATAC CTACTACTGG TGTAGGTCGC
     1921 GTCCAGTTTC GTGTCCGAGC AGTGATTGAT CATCTAGGGA TGCGAGTCTT TGGAGTCTTC
     1981 CTAATTTTCT TGGACATCAT CCTCATGATC ATTGATCTCA GTCTTCCAGG AAAAAGTGAA
     2041 TCTTCACAAT CCTTTTATGA CGGGATGGCT TTGGCTCTTT CTTGTTATTT CATGCTGGAT
     2101 TTAGGATTAA GGATATTTGC CTACGGGCCC AAGAATTTCT TCACCAACCC CTGGGAGGTT
     2161 GCTGATGGTT TGATTATCGT TGTCACATTC GTCGTCACGA TATTTTACAC TGTGTTAGAT
     2221 GAATACGTGC AAGAAACAGG AGCCGATGGT TTGGGGCAAT TGGTTGTGTT GGCCCGTTTG
     2281 CTGCGTGTGG TTCGATTAGC AAGAATATTT TATTCCCACC AACAAGGGGA TCCCATGAGT
     2341 AAAGGAGAAG AACTTTTCAC TGGAGTTGTC CCAATTCTTG TTGAATTAGA TGGTGATGTT
     2401 AATGGGCACA AATTTTCTGT CAGTGGAGAG GGTGAAGGTG ATGCAACATA CGGAAAACTT
     2461 ACCCTTAAAT TTATTTGCAC TACTGGAAAA CTACCTGTTC CATGGCCAAC ACTTGTCACT
     2521 ACTTTAACTT ATGGTGTTCA ATGCTTTTCA AGATACCCAG ATCATATGAA ACGGCATGAC
     2581 TTTTTCAAGA GTGCCATGCC CGAAGGTTAT GTACAGGAAA GAACTATATT TTTCAAAGAT
     2641 GACGGGAACT ACAAGACACG TGCTGAAGTC AAGTTTGAAG GTGATACCCT TGTTAATAGA
     2701 ATCGAGTTAA AAGGTATTGA TTTTAAAGAA GATGGAAACA TTCTTGGACA CAAATTGGAA
     2761 TACAACTATA ACGATCACCA GGTGTACATC ATGGCAGACA AACAAAAGAA TGGAATCAAA
     2821 GCTAACTTCA AAATTAGACA CAACATTGAA GATGGAGGCG TTCAACTAGC AGACCATTAT
     2881 CAACAAAATA CTCCAATTGG CGATGGGCCC GTCCTTTTAC CAGACAACCA TTACCTGTTT
     2941 ACAACTTCTA CTCTTTCGAA AGATCCCAAC GAAAAGAGAG ACCACATGGT CCTTCTTGAG
     3001 TTTGTAACAG CTGATGGGAT TACACATGGC ATGGATGAAC TATACAAATG AGCGGCCGCT
     3061 CGAGTCTAGA GGGCCCGTTT AAACCCGCTG ATCAGCCTCG ACTGTGCCTT CTAGTTGCCA
     3121 GCCATCTGTT GTTTGCCCCT CCCCCGTGCC TTCCTTGACC CTGGAAGGTG CCACTCCCAC
     3181 TGTCCTTTCC TAATAAAATG AGGAAATTGC ATCGCATTGT CTGAGTAGGT GTCATTCTAT
     3241 TCTGGGGGGT GGGGTGGGGC AGGACAGCAA GGGGGAGGAT TGGGAAGACA ATAGCAGGCA
     3301 TGCTGGGGAT GCGGTGGGCT CTATGGCTTC TGAGGCGGAA AGAACCAGCT GGGGCTCTAG
     3361 GGGGTATCCC CNNNNNNNNN NNNNNNNNNN NNNNNNNNNN NNNNNNNNNN NNNNNNNNNN
     3421 NNNNNNNNNN NNNNNNNNNN NNNNNNNNNN NNNNNNNNNN NNNNNNNNNN NNNNNNNNNN
     3481 NNNNNNNNNN NNNNNCNNNN NNNNNNNNNN NNNNNNNNNN NNNNNNNNNN NNNNNNNNNN
     3541 NNNNNNNNNN NNNNNNNNNN NNNNNNNNNN NNNNNNNNNN NNNNNNNANN NNNNNNNNNN
     3601 NNNNNNNNNN NNNNNNNNNN NNNNNNNNNN NNNNNNNCCT TTGACGTTGG AGTCCACGTT
     3661 CTTTNNNNNN NNNNNNNNNN NNNNNNNNNN NNNNNNNNNN NACCCTATCT CGGTCTATTC
     3721 TTTTGATTTA TAAGGGATTT TGCCGATTTC GGCCTATTGG TTAAAAAATG AGCTGATTTA
     3781 ACAAAAATTT AACGCGAATT AATTCTGTGG AATGTGTGTC AGTTAGGGTG TGGAAAGTCC
     3841 CCAGGCTCCC CAGCAGGCAG AAGTATGCAA AGCATGCATC TCAATTAGTC AGCAACCAGG
     3901 TGTGGAAAGT CCCCAGGCTC CCCAGCAGGC AGAAGTATGC AAAGCATGCA TCTCAATTAG
     3961 TCAGCAACCA TAGTCCCGCC CCTAACTCCG CCCATCCCGC CCCTAACTCC GCCCAGTTCC
     4021 GCCCATTCTC CGCCCCATGG CTGACTAATT TTTTTTATTT ATGCAGAGGC CGAGGCCGCC
     4081 TCTGCCTCTG AGCTATTCCA GAAGTAGTGA GGAGGCTTTT TTGGAGGCCT AGGCTTTTGC
     4141 AAAAAGCTCC CGGGAGCTTG TATATCCATT TTCGGATCTG ATCAAGAGAC AGGATGAGGA
     4201 TCGTTTCGCA TGATTGAACA AGATGGATTG CACGCAGGTT CTCCGGCCGC TTGGGTGGAG
     4261 AGGCTATTCG GCTATGACTG GGCACAACAG ACAATCGGCT GCTCTGATGC CGCCGTGTTC
     4321 CGGCTGTCAG CGCAGGGGCG CCCGGTTCTT TTTGTCAAGA CCGACCTGTC CGGTGCCCTG
     4381 AATGAACTGC AGGACGAGGC AGCGCGGCTA TCGTGGCTGG CCACGACGGG CGTTCCTTGC
     4441 GCAGCTGTGC TCGACGTTGT CACTGAAGCG GGAAGGGACT GGCTGCTATT GGGCGAAGTG
     4501 CCGGGGCAGG ATCTCCTGTC ATCTCACCTT GCTCCTGCCG AGAAAGTATC CATCATGGCT
     4561 GATGCAATGC GGCGGCTGCA TACGCTTGAT CCGGCTACCT GCCCATTCGA CCACCAAGCG
     4621 AAACATCGCA TCGAGCGAGC ACGTACTCGG ATGGAAGCCG GTCTTGTCGA TCAGGATGAT
     4681 CTGGACGAAG AGCATCAGGG GCTCGCGCCA GCCGAACTGT TCGCCAGGCT CAAGGCGCGC
     4741 ATGCCCGACG GCGAGGATCT CGTCGTGACC CATGGCGATG CCTGCTTGCC GAATATCATG
     4801 GTGGAAAATG GCCGCTTTTC TGGATTCATC GACTGTGGCC GGCTGGGTGT GGCGGACCGC
     4861 TATCAGGACA TAGCGTTGGC TACCCGTGAT ATTGCTGAAG AGCTTGGCGG CGAATGGGCT
     4921 GACCGCTTCC TCGTGCTTTA CGGTATCGCC GCTCCCGATT CGCAGCGCAT CGCCTTCTAT
     4981 CGCCTTCTTG ACGAGTTCTT CTGAGCGGGA CTCTGGGGTT CGAAATGACC GACCAAGCGA
     5041 CGCCCAACCT GCCATCACGA GATTTCGATT CCACCGCCGC CTTCTATGAA AGGTTGGGCT
     5101 TCGGAATCGT TTTCCGGGAC GCCGGCTGGA TGATCCTCCA GCGCGGGGAT CTCATGCTGG
     5161 AGTTCTTCGC CCACCCCAAC TTGTTTATTG CAGCTTATAA TGGTTACAAA TAAAGCAATA
     5221 GCATCACAAA TTTCACAAAT AAAGCATTTT TTTCACTGCA TTCTAGTTGT GGTTTGTCCA
     5281 AACTCATCAA TGTATCTTAT CATGTCTGTA TACCGTCGAC CTCTAGCTAG AGCTTGGCGT
     5341 AATCATGGTC ATAGCTGTTT CCTGTGTGAA ATTGTTATCC GCTCACAATT CCACACAACA
     5401 TACGAGCCGG AAGCATAAAG TGTAAAGCCT GGGGTGCCTA ATGAGTGAGC TAACTCACAT
     5461 TAATTGCGTT GCGCTCACTG CCCGCTTTCC AGTCGGGAAA CCTGTCGTGC CAGCTGCATT
     5521 AATGAATCGG CCAACGCGCG GGGAGAGGCG GTTTGCGTAT TGGGCGCTCT TCCGCTTCCT
     5581 CGCTCACTGA CTCGCTGCGC TCGGTCGTTC GGCTGCGGCG AGCGGTATCA GCTCACTCAA
     5641 AGGCGGTAAT ACGGTTATCC ACAGAATCAG GGGATAACGC AGGAAAGAAC ATGTGAGCAA
     5701 AAGGCCAGCA AAAGGCCAGG AACCGTAAAA AGGCCGCGTT GCTGGCGTTT TTCCATAGGC
     5761 TCCGCCCCCC TGACGAGCAT CACAAAAATC GACGCTCAAG TCAGAGGTGG CGAAACCCGA
     5821 CAGGACTATA AAGATACCAG GCGTTTCCCC CTGGAAGCTC CCTCGTGCGC TCTCCTGTTC
     5881 CGACCCTGCC GCTTACCGGA TACCTGTCCG CCTTTCTCCC TTCGGGAAGC GTGGCGCTTT
     5941 CTCATAGCTC ACGCTGTAGG TATCTCAGTT CGGTGTAGGT CGTTCGCTCC AAGCTGGGCT
     6001 GTGTGCACGA ACCCCCCGTT CAGCCCGACC GCTGCGCCTT ATCCGGTAAC TATCGTCTTG
     6061 AGTCCAACCC GGTAAGACAC GACTTATCGC CACTGGCAGC AGCCACTGGT AACAGGATTA
     6121 GCAGAGCGAG GTATGTAGGC GGTGCTACAG AGTTCTTGAA GTGGTGGCCT AACTACGGCT
     6181 ACACTAGAAG AACAGTATTT GGTATCTGCG CTCTGCTGAA GCCAGTTACC TTCGGAAAAA
     6241 GAGTTGGTAG CTCTTGATCC GGCAAACAAA CCACCGCTGG TAGCGGTTTT TTTGTTTGCA
     6301 AGCAGCAGAT TACGCGCAGA AAAAAAGGAT CTCAAGAAGA TCCTTTGATC TTTTCTACGG
     6361 GGTCTGACGC TCAGTGGAAC GAAAACTCAC GTTAAGGGAT TTTGGTCATG AGATTATCAA
     6421 AAAGGATCTT CACCTAGATC CTTTTAAATT AAAAATGAAG TTTTAAATCA ATCTAAAGTA
     6481 TATATGAGTA AACTTGGTCT GACAGTTACC AATGCTTAAT CAGTGAGGCA CCTATCTCAG
     6541 CGATCTGTCT ATTTCGTTCA TCCATAGTTG CCTGACTCCC CGTCGTGTAG ATAACTACGA
     6601 TACGGGAGGG CTTACCATCT GGCCCCAGTG CTGCAATGAT ACCGCGAGAC CCACGCTCAC
     6661 CGGCTCCAGA TTTATCAGCA ATAAACCAGC CAGCCGGAAG GGCCGAGCGC AGAAGTGGTC
     6721 CTGCAACTTT ATCCGCCTCC ATCCAGTCTA TTAATTGTTG CCGGGAAGCT AGAGTAAGTA
     6781 GTTCGCCAGT TAATAGTTTG CGCAACGTTG TTGCCATTGC TACAGGCATC GTGGTGTCAC
     6841 GCTCGTCGTT TGGTATGGCT TCATTCAGCT CCGGTTCCCA ACGATCAAGG CGAGTTACAT
     6901 GATCCCCCAT GTTGTGCAAA AAAGCGGTTA GCTCCTTCGG TCCTCCGATC GTTGTCAGAA
     6961 GTAAGTTGGC CGCAGTGTTA TCACTCATGG TTATGGCAGC ACTGCATAAT TCTCTTACTG
     7021 TCATGCCATC CGTAAGATGC TTTTCTGTGA CTGGTGAGTA CTCAACCAAG TCATTCTGAG
     7081 AATAGTGTAT GCGGCGACCG AGTTGCTCTT GCCCGGCGTC AATACGGGAT AATACCGCGC
     7141 CACATAGCAG AACTTTAAAA GTGCTCATCA TTGGAAAACG TTCTTCGGGG CGAAAACTCT
     7201 CAAGGATCTT ACCGCTGTTG AGATCCAGTT CGATGTAACC CACTCGTGCA CCCAACTGAT
     7261 CTTCAGCATC TTTTACTTTC ACCAGCGTTT CTGGGTGAGC AAAAACAGGA AGGCAAAATG
     7321 CCGCAAAAAA GGGAATAAGG GCGACACGGA AATGTTGAAT ACTCATACTC TTCCTTTTTC
     7381 AATATTATTG AAGCATTTAT CAGGGTTATT GTCTCATGAG CGGATACATA TTTGAATGTA
     7441 TTTAGAAAAA TAAACAAATA GGGGTTCCGC GCACATTTCC CCGAAAAGTG CCACCTGACG
     7501 TC     
//
