# Supplementary material for: Monitoring of compound resting membrane potentials of cell cultures with ratiometric genetically encoded voltage indicators
Source: Commun Biol. 2021 Oct 7;4:1164. doi: 10.1038/s42003-021-02675-0 (PMC8497494; doi:10.1038/s42003-021-02675-0)
Supplement: Supplementary file 5 — Supplementary Data 3 [file 42003_2021_2675_MOESM5_ESM.zip › rASAP_KV10_1_coex.gb]

LOCUS       rASAP_KV10_1_coe        9444 bp ds-DNA     circular     25-AUG-2021
DEFINITION  .
ACCESSION   
VERSION     
SOURCE      .
  ORGANISM  .
COMMENT     
COMMENT     ApEinfo:methylated:1
FEATURES             Location/Qualifiers
     primer_bind     complement(7286..7306)
                     /locus_tag="M13-rev"
                     /label="M13-rev"
                     /ApEinfo_label="M13-rev"
                     /ApEinfo_fwdcolor="cyan"
                     /ApEinfo_revcolor="green"
                     /ApEinfo_graphicformat="arrow_data {{0 1 2 0 0 -1} {} 0}
                     width 5 offset 0"
     primer_bind     863..882
                     /locus_tag="T7"
                     /label="T7"
                     /ApEinfo_label="T7"
                     /ApEinfo_fwdcolor="cyan"
                     /ApEinfo_revcolor="green"
                     /ApEinfo_graphicformat="arrow_data {{0 1 2 0 0 -1} {} 0}
                     width 5 offset 0"
     rep_origin      3230..3536
                     /locus_tag="F1 ori"
                     /label="F1 ori"
                     /ApEinfo_label="F1 ori"
                     /ApEinfo_fwdcolor="gray50"
                     /ApEinfo_revcolor="gray50"
                     /ApEinfo_graphicformat="arrow_data {{0 1 2 0 0 -1} {} 0}
                     width 5 offset 0"
     misc_binding    complement(7312..7334)
                     /locus_tag="LacO"
                     /label="LacO"
                     /ApEinfo_label="LacO"
                     /ApEinfo_fwdcolor="#6495ed"
                     /ApEinfo_revcolor="#6495ed"
                     /ApEinfo_graphicformat="arrow_data {{0 1 2 0 0 -1} {} 0}
                     width 5 offset 0"
     CDS             complement(8451..9110)
                     /locus_tag="AmpR"
                     /label="AmpR"
                     /ApEinfo_label="AmpR"
                     /ApEinfo_fwdcolor="#008040"
                     /ApEinfo_revcolor="#008040"
                     /ApEinfo_graphicformat="arrow_data {{0 1 2 0 0 -1} {} 0}
                     width 5 offset 0"
     misc_feature    7123..7242
                     /locus_tag="SV_40_PA_Terminator"
                     /label="SV_40_PA_Terminator"
                     /ApEinfo_label="SV_40_PA_Terminator"
                     /ApEinfo_fwdcolor="#800000"
                     /ApEinfo_revcolor="#800000"
                     /ApEinfo_graphicformat="arrow_data {{0 1 2 0 0 -1} {} 0}
                     width 5 offset 0"
     promoter        3668..3936
                     /locus_tag="SV_40_Promoter"
                     /label="SV_40_Promoter"
                     /ApEinfo_label="SV_40_Promoter"
                     /ApEinfo_fwdcolor="#ff8000"
                     /ApEinfo_revcolor="green"
                     /ApEinfo_graphicformat="arrow_data {{0 1 2 0 0 -1} {} 0}
                     width 5 offset 0"
     misc_feature    2940..3167
                     /locus_tag="bGH_PA_Terminator"
                     /label="bGH_PA_Terminator"
                     /ApEinfo_label="bGH_PA_Terminator"
                     /ApEinfo_fwdcolor="#800000"
                     /ApEinfo_revcolor="#800000"
                     /ApEinfo_graphicformat="arrow_data {{0 1 2 0 0 -1} {} 0}
                     width 5 offset 0"
     CDS             901..1602
                     /note="mKATE2"
                     /locus_tag="mKate2"
                     /label="mKate2"
                     /ApEinfo_label="mKate2"
                     /ApEinfo_fwdcolor="#ff8080"
                     /ApEinfo_revcolor="#008040"
                     /ApEinfo_graphicformat="arrow_data {{0 1 2 0 0 -1} {} 0}
                     width 5 offset 0"
     exon            1609..2892
                     /locus_tag="ASAP_I67T_Q397R_R415Q"
                     /label="ASAP_I67T_Q397R_R415Q"
                     /ApEinfo_label="ASAP_I67T_Q397R_R415Q"
                     /ApEinfo_fwdcolor="#0080ff"
                     /ApEinfo_revcolor="#c83a90"
                     /ApEinfo_graphicformat="arrow_data {{0 1 2 0 0 -1} {} 0}
                     width 5 offset 0"
     misc_feature    260..812
                     /locus_tag="CMV_Promoter_Variant3"
                     /label="CMV_Promoter_Variant3"
                     /ApEinfo_label="CMV_Promoter_Variant3"
                     /ApEinfo_fwdcolor="#ff8040"
                     /ApEinfo_revcolor="green"
                     /ApEinfo_graphicformat="arrow_data {{0 1 2 0 0 -1} {} 0}
                     width 5 offset 0"
     misc_feature    4072..6960
                     /locus_tag="KV10.1"
                     /label="KV10.1"
                     /ApEinfo_label="KV10.1"
                     /ApEinfo_fwdcolor="#0080ff"
                     /ApEinfo_revcolor="green"
                     /ApEinfo_graphicformat="arrow_data {{0 1 2 0 0 -1} {} 0}
                     width 5 offset 0"
     misc_feature    4720..4722
                     /locus_tag="K217"
                     /label="K217"
                     /ApEinfo_label="K217"
                     /ApEinfo_fwdcolor="#8080ff"
                     /ApEinfo_revcolor="green"
                     /ApEinfo_graphicformat="arrow_data {{0 1 2 0 0 -1} {} 0}
                     width 5 offset 0"
ORIGIN
        1 GACGGATCGG GAGATCTCCC GATCCCCTAT GGTGCACTCT CAGTACAATC TGCTCTGATG
       61 CCGCATAGTT AAGCCAGTAT CTGCTCCCTG CTTGTGTGTT GGAGGTCGCT GAGTAGTGCG
      121 CGAGCAAAAT TTAAGCTACA ACAAGGCAAG GCTTGACCGA CAATTGCATG AAGAATCTGC
      181 TTAGGGTTAG GCGTTTTGCG CTGCTTCGCG ATGTACGGGC CAGATATACG CGTTGACATT
      241 GATTATTGAC TAGTTATTAA TAGTAATCAA TTACGGGGTC ATTAGTTCAT AGCCCATATA
      301 TGGAGTTCCG CGTTACATAA CTTACGGTAA ATGGCCCGCC TGGCTGACCG CCCAACGACC
      361 CCCGCCCATT GACGTCAATA ATGACGTATG TTCCCATAGT AACGCCAATA GGGACTTTCC
      421 ATTGACGTCA ATGGGTGGAG TATTTACGGT AAACTGCCCA CTTGGCAGTA CATCAAGTGT
      481 ATCATATGCC AAGTACGCCC CCTATTGACG TCAATGACGG TAAATGGCCC GCCTGGCATT
      541 ATGCCCAGTA CATGACCTTA TGGGACTTTC CTACTTGGCA GTACATCTAC GTATTAGTCA
      601 TCGCTATTAC CATGGTGATG CGGTTTTGGC AGTACATCAA TGGGCGTGGA TAGCGGTTTG
      661 ACTCACGGGG ATTTCCAAGT CTCCACCCCA TTGACGTCAA TGGGAGTTTG TTTTGGCACC
      721 AAAATCAACG GGACTTTCCA AAATGTCGTA ACAACTCCGC CCCATTGACG CAAATGGGCG
      781 GTAGGCGTGT ACGGTGGGAG GTCTATATAA GCAGAGCTCT CTGGCTAACT AGAGAACCCA
      841 CTGCTTACTG GCTTATCGAA ATTAATACGA CTCACTATAG GGAGACCCAA GCTGGCTAGC
      901 ATGCACATGG TCAGCGAGCT GATCAAGGAA AACATGCACA TGAAACTGTA CATGGAGGGG
      961 ACTGTGAACA ATCACCATTT CAAATGCACC TCCGAGGGCG AAGGGAAGCC CTACGAGGGC
     1021 ACACAGACTA TGAGGATCAA GGCAGTGGAG GGAGGACCAC TGCCATTCGC CTTTGACATT
     1081 CTGGCTACCT CATTCATGTA CGGCAGCAAA ACCTTCATCA ATCACACTCA GGGGATTCCC
     1141 GACTTCTTTA AGCAGTCTTT CCCTGAAGGC TTTACTTGGG AGCGAGTGAC CACATACGAG
     1201 GATGGAGGCG TCCTGACCGC CACACAGGAC ACAAGTCTGC AGGATGGCTG TCTGATCTAT
     1261 AACGTGAAGA TTCGCGGGGT CAACTTTCCC AGTAATGGAC CTGTGATGCA GAAGAAAACC
     1321 CTGGGATGGG AGGCTTCAAC TGAAACCCTG TACCCAGCAG ACGGAGGACT GGAGGGACGA
     1381 GCAGATATGG CTCTGAAACT GGTGGGCGGG GGACACCTGA TCTGCAACCT GAAGACTACC
     1441 TATCGGTCCA AGAAACCTGC TAAGAATCTG AAAATGCCAG GCGTGTACTA TGTGGACCGG
     1501 AGACTGGAGA GAATTAAGGA AGCAGATAAA GAGACCTACG TGGAGCAGCA CGAAGTGGCT
     1561 GTCGCACGAT ATTGTGACCT GCCTTCTAAA CTGGGCCATC GGGAATTCat ggagacgact
     1621 gtgaggtatg aacaggggtc agagctcact aaaacttcga gctctccaac agcagatgag
     1681 cccacgataa agattgatga tggtcgtgat gagggtaatg aacaagacag ctgttccaat
     1741 accattagga gaaaaatttc cccgtttgtg atgtcatttg gattcagagt atttggagtt
     1801 gtgcttacta ttgtagacat catagtggtg attgtggatc tggccatcag tgagaagaaa
     1861 agaggcatta gagagattct tgaaggtgtt tccctggcta tagcactctt cttccttgtt
     1921 gatgttctca tgagagtgtt tgttgaaggc ttcaagaact atttccggtc caaactgaat
     1981 actttggatg cagtcatagt agtgggcact ctgctaatta atatgaccta ctccttctct
     2041 gaccttgctg cctttaacag ccataacgtg tatattaccg cggataaaca gaaaaacggc
     2101 attaaagcga actttaccgt gcgccataac gtggaagatg gcagcgtgca gctggcggat
     2161 cattatcagc agaacacccc gattggcgat ggcccggtgc tgctgccgga taaccattat
     2221 ctgagcaccc agaccgtgct gagcaaagat ccgaacgaaa aacgcgatca catggtgctg
     2281 ctggaatttg tgaccgcagc gggcattaca cacggcatgg atgaactgta tggcggcacc
     2341 ggcggcagcg cgagccaggg cgaagaactg tttaccggcg tggtgccgat tctggtggaa
     2401 ctggatggcg atgtgaacgg ccataaattt agcgtgcgcg gcgaaggcga aggcgatgcg
     2461 accattggca aactgaccct gaaatttatt tgcaccaccg gcaaactacc ggtgccgtgg
     2521 ccgaccctgg tgaccacctt aacctatggc gtgcagtgct ttagccgcta tccggatcat
     2581 atgaaacgcc atgatttttt taaaagcgcg atgccggaag gctatgtgca ggaacgcacc
     2641 attagcttta aagatgatgg caaatataaa acccgcgcgg tggtgaaatt tgaaggcgat
     2701 accctggtga accgcattga actgaaaggc accgatttta aagaagatgg caacattctg
     2761 gggcataaac tggaatataa cacagatcag atgccgcgga tggttactct tcttcgagtt
     2821 ctgagaattg ttatcttaat aagaatattt cagctggctt cacagaagaa acaacttgaa
     2881 gtggtaacct aaGCGGCCGC TCGAGTCTAG AGGGCCCGTT TAAACCCGCT GATCAGCCTC
     2941 GACTGTGCCT TCTAGTTGCC AGCCATCTGT TGTTTGCCCC TCCCCCGTGC CTTCCTTGAC
     3001 CCTGGAAGGT GCCACTCCCA CTGTCCTTTC CTAATAAAAT GAGGAAATTG CATCGCATTG
     3061 TCTGAGTAGG TGTCATTCTA TTCTGGGGGG TGGGGTGGGG CAGGACAGCA AGGGGGAGGA
     3121 TTGGGAAGAC AATAGCAGGC ATGCTGGGGA TGCGGTGGGC TCTATGGCTT CTGAGGCGGA
     3181 AAGAACCAGC TGGGGCTCTA GGGGGTATCC CCNNNNNNNN NNNNNNNNNN NNNNNNNNNN
     3241 NNNNNNNNNN NNNNNNNNNN NNNNNNNNNN NNNNNNNNNN NNNNNNNNNN NNNNNNNNNN
     3301 NNNNNNNNNN NNNNNNNNNN NNNNNNNNNN NNNNNNCNNN NNNNNNNNNN NNNNNNNNNN
     3361 NNNNNNNNNN NNNNNNNNNN NNNNNNNNNN NNNNNNNNNN NNNNNNNNNN NNNNNNNNNN
     3421 NNNNNNNNAN NNNNNNNNNN NNNNNNNNNN NNNNNNNNNN NNNNNNNNNN NNNNNNNNCC
     3481 TTTGACGTTG GAGTCCACGT TCTTTNNNNN NNNNNNNNNN NNNNNNNNNN NNNNNNNNNN
     3541 NNACCCTATC TCGGTCTATT CTTTTGATTT ATAAGGGATT TTGCCGATTT CGGCCTATTG
     3601 GTTAAAAAAT GAGCTGATTT AACAAAAATT TAACGCGAAT TAATTCTGTG GAATGTGTGT
     3661 CAGTTAGGGT GTGGAAAGTC CCCAGGCTCC CCAGCAGGCA GAAGTATGCA AAGCATGCAT
     3721 CTCAATTAGT CAGCAACCAG GTGTGGAAAG TCCCCAGGCT CCCCAGCAGG CAGAAGTATG
     3781 CAAAGCATGC ATCTCAATTA GTCAGCAACC ATAGTCCCGC CCCTAACTCC GCCCATCCCG
     3841 CCCCTAACTC CGCCCAGTTC CGCCCATTCT CCGCCCCATG GCTGACTAAT TTTTTTTATT
     3901 TATGCAGAGG CCGAGGCCGC CTCTGCCTCT GAGCTATTCC AGAAGTAGTG AGGAGGCTTT
     3961 TTTGGAGGCC TAGCGTTTAA ACTTAAGCTT GGTACCCAGC TTGCTTGTTC TTTTTGCAGA
     4021 AGCTCAGAAT AAACGCTCAA CTTTGGCAGA TCAATTCCCC GGGGATCCAC CATGACCATG
     4081 GCTGGGGGCA GGAGGGGACT AGTGGCCCCT CAAAACACGT TTCTGGAGAA TATTGTTCGG
     4141 CGGTCCAATG ATACTAATTT TGTGTTGGGG AATGCTCAGA TAGTGGACTG GCCTATTGTG
     4201 TACAGCAATG ATGGATTTTG CAAGCTGTCT GGCTATCACA GGGCAGAAGT GATGCAAAAA
     4261 AGCAGCACCT GCAGTTTTAT GTATGGGGAG CTGACTGATA AAGACACGAT TGAAAAAGTG
     4321 CGGCAAACAT TTGAGAACTA TGAGATGAAT TCCTTTGAAA TTCTGATGTA CAAGAAGAAC
     4381 AGGACACCTG TGTGGTTCTT TGTGAAAATT GCTCCAATTC GAAACGAACA GGATAAAGTG
     4441 GTTTTATTTC TTTGCACTTT CAGTGACATA ACAGCTTTCA AACAGCCAAT TGAGGATGAT
     4501 TCATGTAAAG GCTGGGGGAA GTTTGCTCGG CTGACAAGAG CACTGACAAG CAGCAGGGGT
     4561 GTCCTGCAGC AGCTGGCTCC AAGCGTGCAA AAAGGCGAGA ATGTCCACAA GCACTCCCGC
     4621 CTGGCAGAGG TCCTACAGCT GGGCTCAGAC ATCCTTCCCC AGTACAAGCA AGAGGCACCA
     4681 AAGACTCCCC CTCACATCAT CTTACATTAT TGTGTTTTTA AGACCACGTG GGATTGGATC
     4741 ATCTTGATCT TGACCTTCTA TACAGCCATC TTGGTCCCTT ATAATGTCTC CTTCAAAACC
     4801 AGGCAGAATA ATGTGGCCTG GCTGGTTGTT GATAGCATCG TGGATGTTAT CTTTTTGGTG
     4861 GACATTGTGC TCAATTTTCA TACCACCTTT GTTGGACCAG CAGGGGAGGT GATTTCTGAC
     4921 CCCAAACTTA TCCGCATGAA CTACCTGAAG ACGTGGTTTG TGATTGACCT TCTGTCCTGT
     4981 TTGCCGTATG ATGTCATCAA CGCTTTTGAG AACGTGGATG AGGGCATCAG CAGCCTGTTC
     5041 AGCTCTCTAA AAGTTGTCCG GCTGCTCCGT CTTGGGCGAG TGGCCCGTAA GCTGGACCAC
     5101 TACATTGAAT ATGGAGCTGC TGTGCTGGTC CTGCTGGTGT GTGTGTTTGG GCTGGCTGCA
     5161 CACTGGATGG CCTGCATCTG GTACAGCATT GGGGACTATG AGATCTTTGA CGAGGACACC
     5221 AAGACAATCC GCAACAACAG CTGGCTGTAC CAACTAGCGA TGGACATTGG CACCCCTTAC
     5281 CAGTTTAATG GGTCTGGCTC AGGGAAGTGG GAAGGTGGTC CCAGCAAGAA TTCTGTCTAC
     5341 ATCTCCTCGT TGTATTTCAC AATGACCAGC CTCACCAGTG TGGGCTTTGG GAACATCGCC
     5401 CCATCCACAG ACATTGAGAA GATCTTTGCA GTGGCCATCA TGATGATTGG CTCACTTCTC
     5461 TATGCCACCA TCTTCGGGAA TGTGACGACT ATTTTCCAAC AGATGTATGC CAACACCAAC
     5521 AGATACCATG AGATGCTCAA CAGTGTTCGG GACTTCCTGA AGCTCTACCA GGTGCCAAAA
     5581 GGGCTGAGCG AGCGAGTAAT GGATTATATT GTGTCCACTT GGTCCATGTC CAGAGGCATT
     5641 GACACAGAGA AGGTCCTGCA GATCTGCCCC AAGGACATGA GAGCCGACAT CTGCGTGCAC
     5701 CTGAACCGCA AGGTGTTCAA GGAGCACCCG GCCTTCCGGC TGGCCAGTGA TGGCTGCCTC
     5761 CGGGCACTGG CCATGGAGTT CCAGACGGTG CACTGTGCCC CAGGGGACCT CATCTACCAT
     5821 GCAGGAGAGA GCGTTGACAG CCTCTGCTTT GTGGTTTCTG GCTCCCTGGA GGTGATCCAA
     5881 GATGATGAGG TGGTGGCCAT TCTAGGAAAA GGAGACGTGT TTGGAGATGT GTTCTGGAAG
     5941 GAAGCCACCC TTGCCCAGTC CTGTGCCAAT GTTAGGGCCT TGACCTACTG TGATCTGCAT
     6001 GTGATCAAGC GGGATGCCCT GCAGAAAGTG CTGGAATTCT ACACGGCCTT CTCCCATTCC
     6061 TTCTCCCGGA ACCTGATTCT GACGTACAAC TTGAGGAAGA GGATTGTGTT CCGGAAGATC
     6121 AGCGATGTGA AACGTGAAGA GGAAGAACGC ATGAAACGAA AGAATGAGGC CCCCCTGATC
     6181 TTGCCCCCGG ACCACCCTGT CCGGCGCCTC TTCCAGAGAT TCCGACAGCA GAAAGAGGCC
     6241 AGGCTGGCAG CTGAGAGAGG GGGCCGGGAC CTGGATGACC TAGATGTGGA GAAGGGCAAT
     6301 GTCCTTACAG AGCATGCCTC CGCCAACCAC AGCCTCGTGA AGGCCAGCGT GGTCACCGTG
     6361 CGTGAGAGTC CTGCCACGCC CGTATCCTTC CAGGCAGCCT CCACCTCCGG GGTGCCAGAC
     6421 CACGCAAAGC TACAGGCGCC AGGGTCCGAG TGCCTGGGCC CCAAGGGGGG CGGGGGCGAT
     6481 TGTGCCAAGC GCAAAAGCTG GGCCCGCTTC AAAGATGCTT GCGGGAAGAG TGAGGACTGG
     6541 AACAAGGTGT CCAAGGCTGA GTCGATGGAG ACACTTCCCG AGAGGACAAA AGCGTCAGGC
     6601 GAGGCCACAC TGAAGAAGAC AGACTCGTGT GACAGTGGCA TCACCAAGAG CGACTTGCGC
     6661 CTGGACAACG TGGGTGAGGC CAGGAGTCCC CAGGATCGGA GTCCCATCCT GGCAGAGGTC
     6721 AAGCATTCGT TCTACCCCAT CCCTGAGCAG ACGCTGCAGG CCACAGTCCT GGAGGTGAGG
     6781 CACGAGCTGA AGGAGGACAT CAAGGCCTTA AACGCCAAAA TGACCAATAT TGAGAAACAG
     6841 CTCTCTGAGA TACTCAGGAT ATTAACTTCC AGAAGATCCT CTCAGTCTCC TCAGGAGTTG
     6901 TTTGAAATAT CGAGGCCACA GTCCCCAGAA TCAGAGAGAG ACATTTTTGG AGCCAGCTGA
     6961 ATCGAAATGA CCGACCAAGC GACGCCCAAC CTGCCATCAC GAGATTTCGA TTCCACCGCC
     7021 GCCTTCTATG AAAGGTTGGG CTTCGGAATC GTTTTCCGGG ACGCCGGCTG GATGATCCTC
     7081 CAGCGCGGGG ATCTCATGCT GGAGTTCTTC GCCCACCCCA ACTTGTTTAT TGCAGCTTAT
     7141 AATGGTTACA AATAAAGCAA TAGCATCACA AATTTCACAA ATAAAGCATT TTTTTCACTG
     7201 CATTCTAGTT GTGGTTTGTC CAAACTCATC AATGTATCTT ATCATGTCTG TATACCGTCG
     7261 ACCTCTAGCT AGAGCTTGGC GTAATCATGG TCATAGCTGT TTCCTGTGTG AAATTGTTAT
     7321 CCGCTCACAA TTCCACACAA CATACGAGCC GGAAGCATAA AGTGTAAAGC CTGGGGTGCC
     7381 TAATGAGTGA GCTAACTCAC ATTAATTGCG TTGCGCTCAC TGCCCGCTTT CCAGTCGGGA
     7441 AACCTGTCGT GCCAGCTGCA TTAATGAATC GGCCAACGCG CGGGGAGAGG CGGTTTGCGT
     7501 ATTGGGCGCT CTTCCGCTTC CTCGCTCACT GACTCGCTGC GCTCGGTCGT TCGGCTGCGG
     7561 CGAGCGGTAT CAGCTCACTC AAAGGCGGTA ATACGGTTAT CCACAGAATC AGGGGATAAC
     7621 GCAGGAAAGA ACATGTGAGC AAAAGGCCAG CAAAAGGCCA GGAACCGTAA AAAGGCCGCG
     7681 TTGCTGGCGT TTTTCCATAG GCTCCGCCCC CCTGACGAGC ATCACAAAAA TCGACGCTCA
     7741 AGTCAGAGGT GGCGAAACCC GACAGGACTA TAAAGATACC AGGCGTTTCC CCCTGGAAGC
     7801 TCCCTCGTGC GCTCTCCTGT TCCGACCCTG CCGCTTACCG GATACCTGTC CGCCTTTCTC
     7861 CCTTCGGGAA GCGTGGCGCT TTCTCATAGC TCACGCTGTA GGTATCTCAG TTCGGTGTAG
     7921 GTCGTTCGCT CCAAGCTGGG CTGTGTGCAC GAACCCCCCG TTCAGCCCGA CCGCTGCGCC
     7981 TTATCCGGTA ACTATCGTCT TGAGTCCAAC CCGGTAAGAC ACGACTTATC GCCACTGGCA
     8041 GCAGCCACTG GTAACAGGAT TAGCAGAGCG AGGTATGTAG GCGGTGCTAC AGAGTTCTTG
     8101 AAGTGGTGGC CTAACTACGG CTACACTAGA AGAACAGTAT TTGGTATCTG CGCTCTGCTG
     8161 AAGCCAGTTA CCTTCGGAAA AAGAGTTGGT AGCTCTTGAT CCGGCAAACA AACCACCGCT
     8221 GGTAGCGGTT TTTTTGTTTG CAAGCAGCAG ATTACGCGCA GAAAAAAAGG ATCTCAAGAA
     8281 GATCCTTTGA TCTTTTCTAC GGGGTCTGAC GCTCAGTGGA ACGAAAACTC ACGTTAAGGG
     8341 ATTTTGGTCA TGAGATTATC AAAAAGGATC TTCACCTAGA TCCTTTTAAA TTAAAAATGA
     8401 AGTTTTAAAT CAATCTAAAG TATATATGAG TAAACTTGGT CTGACAGTTA CCAATGCTTA
     8461 ATCAGTGAGG CACCTATCTC AGCGATCTGT CTATTTCGTT CATCCATAGT TGCCTGACTC
     8521 CCCGTCGTGT AGATAACTAC GATACGGGAG GGCTTACCAT CTGGCCCCAG TGCTGCAATG
     8581 ATACCGCGAG ACCCACGCTC ACCGGCTCCA GATTTATCAG CAATAAACCA GCCAGCCGGA
     8641 AGGGCCGAGC GCAGAAGTGG TCCTGCAACT TTATCCGCCT CCATCCAGTC TATTAATTGT
     8701 TGCCGGGAAG CTAGAGTAAG TAGTTCGCCA GTTAATAGTT TGCGCAACGT TGTTGCCATT
     8761 GCTACAGGCA TCGTGGTGTC ACGCTCGTCG TTTGGTATGG CTTCATTCAG CTCCGGTTCC
     8821 CAACGATCAA GGCGAGTTAC ATGATCCCCC ATGTTGTGCA AAAAAGCGGT TAGCTCCTTC
     8881 GGTCCTCCGA TCGTTGTCAG AAGTAAGTTG GCCGCAGTGT TATCACTCAT GGTTATGGCA
     8941 GCACTGCATA ATTCTCTTAC TGTCATGCCA TCCGTAAGAT GCTTTTCTGT GACTGGTGAG
     9001 TACTCAACCA AGTCATTCTG AGAATAGTGT ATGCGGCGAC CGAGTTGCTC TTGCCCGGCG
     9061 TCAATACGGG ATAATACCGC GCCACATAGC AGAACTTTAA AAGTGCTCAT CATTGGAAAA
     9121 CGTTCTTCGG GGCGAAAACT CTCAAGGATC TTACCGCTGT TGAGATCCAG TTCGATGTAA
     9181 CCCACTCGTG CACCCAACTG ATCTTCAGCA TCTTTTACTT TCACCAGCGT TTCTGGGTGA
     9241 GCAAAAACAG GAAGGCAAAA TGCCGCAAAA AAGGGAATAA GGGCGACACG GAAATGTTGA
     9301 ATACTCATAC TCTTCCTTTT TCAATATTAT TGAAGCATTT ATCAGGGTTA TTGTCTCATG
     9361 AGCGGATACA TATTTGAATG TATTTAGAAA AATAAACAAA TAGGGGTTCC GCGCACATTT
     9421 CCCCGAAAAG TGCCACCTGA CGTC   
//
